>Addgene plasmid #102724 | Ad-EFNA1 | addgene full sequence | sequence record 199536 | Addgene NGS Result
GACCTGGGGGGCACAGTGACAATACCCGCGGCCAGCCTTCGAGCGGCCCGCATGGCCGCCCGTCGGCCGG
TGCGACGTGCGCGGTTAAGCAGGGCCGCCGCCGCGCGTTGGGCGGCAGTGCCGGGTCGGCGGCGGTGGCG
ACGTGCTACGCGCCTCCGCCGTCTCTTCATTTTAGCATAGCGCCGGGCTCCGCGCACCACGGTCTGAATG
GCCGCGTCCACTGTGGACACTGGTGGCGGCGTGGGCGTGTAGTTGCGCGCCTCCTCCACCACCGCGTCGA
TGGCGTCATCGACGGTGGTGCGCCCAGTGCGGCCGCGTTTGTGCGCGCCCCAGGGCGCGCGGTAGTGCCC
GCGCACGCGCACTGGGTGTTGGTCGGAGCGCTTCTTGGCCCCGCCAAACATCTTGCTTGGGAAGCGCAGG
CCCCAGCCTGTGTTATTGCTGGGCGATATAAGGATGGACATGCTTGCTCAAAAAGTGCGGCTCGATAGGA
CGCGCGGCGAGACTATGCCCAGGGCCTTGTAAACGTAGGGGCAGGTGCGGCGTCTGGCGTCAGTAATGGT
CACTCGCTGGACTCCTCCGATGCTGTTGCGCAGCGGTAGCGTCCCGTGATCTGTGAGAGCAGGAACGTTT
TCACTGACGGTGGTGATGGTGGGGGCTGGCGGGCGCGCCAAAATCTGGTTCTCGGGAAAGCGATTGAACA
CGTGGGTCAGAGAGGTAAACTGGCGGATGAGTTGGGAGTAGACGGCCTGGTCGTTGTAGAAGCTCTTGGA
GTGCACGGGCAACAGCTCGGCGCCCACCACCGGAAAGTTGCTGATCTGGCGCGTGGAGCGGAAGGTCACG
GGGTCTTGCATCATGTCTGGCAACGACCAGTAGACCTGCTCCGAGCCGCAGGTTACGTCAGGAGTGCAAA
GCAGGGTCCATGAGCGGATTCCGGTCTGAGGGTCGCCGTAGTTGTATGCAAGGTACCAGCTGCGGTACTG
GGTGAAGGTGCTGTCATTGCTTATTAGGTTGTAACTGCGTTTCTTGCTGTCCTCTGTCAGGGGTTTGATC
ACCGGTTTCTTCTGAGGCTTCTCGACCTCGGGTTGCGCAGCGGGGGCGGCAGCTTCGGCCGCTGCTTCGG
CCTCAGCGCGCTTCTCCTCAGCCCGTGTGGCAAAGGTGTCGCCGCGAATGGCATGATCGTTCATGTCCTC
CACCGGCTGCATTGCCGCGGCTGCCGCGTTGGAGTTCTCTTCCGCGCCGCTGCCACTGCTGTTGCTGCCG
CCTGCGCCACCCCCGCCCTGTTCGGTGTCATCTTTCAAGCTCGCCTGGTAGGCGTCCACATCCAACAGTG
CGGGAATGTTACCACCCTCCAGATCATCGTAGGTGATCCTAAAGCCCTCCTGGAAGGGTTGCCGCTTGCG
GATGCCCAACAAGTTGCTCAGGCGGCTGTGGGTGAAGTCCACCCCGCATCCTGGCAGCAAAATGATGTCT
GGATGGAAGGCTTCGTTTGTATATACCCCAGGCATGACAAGACCAGTGACGGGGTCAAACCCCAGTCTGA
AGTTGCGGGTGTCAAACTTTACCCCGATGTCGCTTTCCAGAACCCCGTTCTGTCTGCCCACTTTCAAGTA
GTGCTCCACGATCGCGTTGTTCATAAGGTCTATGGTCATGGTCTCGGAGTAGTTGCCCTCGGGCAGCGTG
AACTCCACCCACTCGTATTTCAGCTCCACCTGATTGTCCTTAGTAGGCAAGCGCGACACCATCACCCGCG
CCTTAAACTTATTGGTAAACATGAACTCGTTCACATTTGGCATGTTGGTATGCAGGATGGTTTTCAGGTC
GCCGCCCCAGTGCGACCGGTCGTCAAGATTGATGGTCTGTGTGCTTGCCTCCCCCGGGCTGTAGTCATTG
TTTTGAATGACCGTGGTCAGAAAGTTGCTGTGGTCGTTCTGGTAGTTCAGGGATGCCACATCCGTTGACT
TGTTGTCCACCAGGTACACACGGGTGGTGTCGAATAGGGGTGCCAACTCAGAGTAACGGATGCTGTTTCT
CCCCCCGGTAGGCCGCAGGTACCGCGGAGGCACAAACGGCGGGTCCAGGGGAGCATCGAAGGGAGAACCC
AGCGCCGCCGCCACTGGCGCCGCGCTCACCACACTCTCGTAGGAGGGAGGAGGACCTTCCTCATACATCG
CCGCGCGCCGCATACTAAGGGGAATACAAGAAAACCAACGCTCGGTGCCATGGCCTTGGTGAGTTTTTTA
TTTTGCATCATGCTTTTTTTTTTTTAAAACATTCTCCCCAGCCTGGGGCGAAGGTGCGCAAACGGGTTGC
CACTCCCTCCCAAATCCAGGACGCTGCTGTCGTCTGCCGAGTCATCGTCCTCCCACACCAGACCCCGCTG
ACGGTCGTGCCTTTGACGACGGGTGGGCGGGCGCGGGCCTGGCACGTCCCTGTGCTCCTGCGCGTACGTC
TTCCATCTACTCATCTTGTCCACTAGGCTCTCTATCCCGTTGTTGGGAAATGCCGGAGGCAGGTTTTTTT
CGCGCTGCGGCTGCAGCAGCGAGTTGTTTAGGTACTCCTCCTCGCCCAGCAGGCGCGGGCGGGTGGTGCG
AGTGCTGGTAAGAGACCCTATCAAGCTTGGAAATGGGCTACTAGCATCTGACCGCGGGGCCGCAGCGCCT
AGATCGGACAAGCTGCTTGGCCTGCGGAAGCTTTCCTTTCGCAGCGCCGCCTCTGCCTGCTCGCGCTGTT
GCAACTCTAGCAGGGTCTGCGGTTGCGGGGAAAACACGCTGTCGTCTATGTCGTCCCAGAGGAATCCATC
GTTACCCTCGGGCACCTCGAATCCCCCGGTGTAGAAACCAGGGGGCGGTAGCCAGTGCGGGTTCAAGATG
GCATTGGTGAAATACTCGGGGTTCACGGCGGCCGCGCGATGCAAGTAGTCCATTAGGCGGTTGATAAACG
GCCGGTTTGAGGCATACATGCCCGGTTCCATGTTGCGCGCGGTCATGTCCAGCGCCACGCTGGGCGTTAC
CCCGTCGCGCATCAGGTTAAGGCTCACGCTCTGCTGCACGTAGCGCAAAATGCGCTCCTCCTCGCTGTTT
AAACTGTGCAACGAGGGGATCTTCTGCCGCCGGTTGGTCAGCAGGTAGTTTAGGGTTGCCTCCAGGCTGC
CCGTGTCCTCCTGCCCCAGCGCGCGGCTGACACTTGTAATCTCCTGGAAAGTATGCTCGTCCACATGCGC
CTGACCTATGGCCTCGCGGTACAGTGTCAGCAAGTGACCTAGGTATGTGTCCCGGGACACGCTGCCACTG
TCCGTGAAGGGCGCTATTAGCAGCAGCAACAGGCGCGAGTTGGGCGTCAGCAAGCTAGACACGGTCGCGC
GGTCGCCTGTGGGAGCCCGCACCCCCCACAGCCCCTGCAAGTTTTTGAAAGCCTGGCTCAGGTTTACGGT
CTGCAGGCCTTGTCTACTGGTCTGGAAAAAATAGTCTGGCCCAGACTGGTACACCTCACTTTGCGGTGTC
TCAGTCACCATTAGCCGCAGTGCGCTCACAAAGTTGGTGTAGTCCTCCTGTCCCCGCGGCACGTTGGCGG
GCTGTGTACTCAGGAAGGCGTTTAGTGCAACCATGGAGCCCAGGTTGCCCTGCTGCTGCGCGCGCTCACG
CTGCGCCACGGCCTCGCGCACATCCCCCACCAGCCGGTCCAGGTTGGTCTGCACGTTGCCGCTGTTGTAA
CGAGCCACGCGCTGAAGCAGCGCGTCGTAGACCAGGCCGGCCTCGTCGGGCCGGATGGCCCTGTTTTCGG
CCAGCGCGTTTACGATCGCCAGCACCTTCTCGTGCGTGGGGTTTGCGCGCGCCGGGACCACCGCTTCCAG
AATTGCGGAGAGCCGGTTGGCCTGCGGCTGCTGCCGGAACGCGTCAGGATTGCGCGCAGTCAGCGACATG
ATGCGGTCCATGACCTGGCGCCAGTCGTCCGTGGAGTTAAGGCCGGACGGCTGGCTCTGCAGCGCCGCCC
GCACCGCCGGGTCCGTTGCGTCTTGCATCATCTGATCAGAAACATCACCGCTTAGTACTCGCCGTCCTCT
GGCTCGTACTCATCGTCCTCGTCATATTCCTCCACGCCGCCGACGTTGCCAGCGCGCGCGGGTGCCACCG
CCAGCCCAGGTCCGGCCCCAGCTGCCTCCAGGGCGCGTCGGCTTGGGGCCCAGCGCAGGTCAGCGCCCGC
GTCAAAGTAGGACTCGGCCTCTCTATCGCCGCTGCCCGTGCCAGCCAGGGCCCTTTGCAGGCTGTGCATC
AGCTCGCGGTCGCTGAGCTCGCGCCGCCGGCTCACGCTCACGGCCTTGTGGATGCGCTCGTTGCGATAAA
CGCCCAGGTCGTCGCTCAAGGTAAGCACCTTCAGCGCCATGCGCATGTAGAACCCCTCGATCTTTACCTC
CTTGTCTATGGGAACGTAAGGGGTATGGTATATCTTGCGGGCGTAAAACTTGCCCAGGCTAAGCATGGAA
TAGTTGATGGCGGCCACCTTGTCAGCCAGGCTCAAGCTGCGCTCCTGCACCACTATGCTCTGCAGGATGT
TTATCAAATCGAGCAGCCAGCGGCCCTCGGGCTCTACTATGTTTAGCAGCGCATCCCTGAATGCCTCGTT
GTCCCTGCTGTGCTGCACTATAAGGAACAGCTGCGCCATGAGCGGCTTGCTATTTGGGTTTTGCTCCAGC
GCGCTTACAAAGTCCCACAGATGCATCAGTCCTATAGCCACCTCCTCGCGCGCCACAAGCGTACGCACGT
GGTTGTTAAAGCTTTTTTGAAAGTTAATCTCCTGGTTCACCGTCTGCTCGTATGCGGTTACCAGGTCGGC
GGCCGCCACGTGTGCGCGCGCGGGACTAATCCCGGTTCGCGCGTCGGGCTCAAAGTCCTCCTCGCGCAGC
AACCGCTCGCGATTCAGGCCATGCCGCAGCTCGCGCCCTGCGTGGAACTTTCGATCCCGCATCTCCTCGG
GCTCCTCTCCCTCGCGGTCGCGAAACAGGTTCTGCCGCGGCACGTACGCCTCACGCGTATCACGCTTCAG
CTGCACCCTTGGGTGCCGCTCAGGAGAGGGCGCTCCTAGCCGCGCCAGGCCCTCGCCCTCCTCCAAGTCC
AGGTAGTGCCGGGCCCGGCGCCGCGGGGGTTCGTAATCACCATCTGCTGCCGCGTCAACCGCGGATGTCG
CCCCTCCTGACGCGGTAGGAGGAGGGGAGGGTGCCCTGCATGTCTGCCGCTGCTCTTGCTCTTGCCGCTG
CTGAGGAGGGGGGCGCATCTGCCGCAGCACCGGATGCATCTGGGAAAAGCAAAAAAGGGGCTCGTCCCTG
TTTCCGGAGGAATTTGCAAGCGGGGTCTTGCATGACGGGGAGGCAAACCCCCGTTCGCCGCAGTCCGGCC
GGTCCGAGACTCGAACCGGGGGTCCCGCGACTCAACCCTTGGAAAATAACCCTCCGGCTACAGGGAGCGA
GCCACTTAATGCTTTCGCTTTCCAGCCTAACCGCTTACGCTGCGCGCGGCCAGTGGCCAAAAAAGCTAGC
GCAGCAGCCGCCGCGCCTGGAAGGAAGCCAAAAGGAGCACTCCCCCGTTGTCTGACGTCGCACACCTGGG
TTCGACACGCGGGCGGTAACCGCATGGATCACGGCGGACGGCCGGATACGGGGCTCGAACCCCGGTCGTC
CGCCATGATACCCTTGCGAATTTATCCACCAGACCACGGAAGAGTGCCCGCTTACAGGCTCTCCTTTTGC
ACGCTAGAGCGTCAACGATTGCGCGCGCCTGACCGGCCAGAGCGTCCCGACCATGGAGCACTTTTTGCCG
CTGCGCAACATCTGGAACCGCGTCCGCGACTTTCCGCGCGCCTCCACCACCGCCGCCGGCATCACCTGGA
TGTCCAGGTACATCTACGGATATCATCGCCTTATGTTGGAAGATCTCGCCCCCGGAGCCCCGGCCACCCT
ACGCTGGCCCCTCTACCGCCAGCCGCCGCCGCACTTTTTGGTGGGATACCAGTACCTGGTGCGGACTTGC
AACGACTACGTATTTGACTCGAGGGCTTACTCGCGTCTCAGGTACACCGAGCTCTCGCAGCCGGGTCACC
AGACCGTTAACTGGTCCGTTATGGCCAACTGCACTTACACCATCAACACGGGCGCATACCACCGCTTTGT
GGACATGGATGACTTCCAGTCTACCCTCACGCAGGTGCAGCAGGCCATATTAGCCGAGCGCGTTGTCGCC
GACCTAGCCCTGCTTCAGCCGATGAGGGGCTTCGGGGTCACACGCATGGGAGGAAGAGGGCGCCACCTAC
GGCCAAACTCCGCCGCCGCCGCAGCGATAGATGCAAGAGATGCAGGACAAGAGGAAGGAGAAGAAGAAGT
GCCGGTAGAAAGGCTCATGCAAGACTACTACAAAGACCTGCGCCGATGTCAAAACGAAGCCTGGGGCATG
GCCGACCGCCTGCGCATTCAGCAGGCCGGACCCAAGGACATGGTGCTTCTGTCGACCATCCGCCGTCTCA
AGACCGCCTACTTTAATTACATCATCAGCAGCACCTCCGCCAGAAACAACCCCGACCGCCGCCCGCTGCC
GCCCGCCACGGTGCTCAGCCTACCTTGCGACTGTGACTGGTTAGACGCCTTTCTCGAGAGGTTTTCCGAT
CCGGTCGATGCGGACTCGCTCAGGTCCCTCGGCGGCGGAGTACCTACACAACAATTGTTGAGATGCATCG
TTAGCGCCGTATCCCTGCCGCATGGCAGCCCCCCGCCAACCCATAACCGGGACATGACGGGCGGCGTCTT
CCAACTGCGCCCCCGCGAGAACGGCCGCGCCGTCACCGAGACCATGCGCCGTCGCCGCGGGGAGATGATC
GAGCGCTTTGTCGACCGCCTCCCGGTGCGCCGTCGTCGCCGCCGTGTCCCCCCTCCCCCACCGCCGCCAG
AAGAAGAAGAAGGGGAGGCCCTTATGGAAGAGGAGATTGAAGAAGAAGAAGAGGCCCCTGTAGCCTTTGA
GCGCGAGGTGCGCGACACTGTCGCCGAGCTCATCCGTCTTCTGGAGGAGGAGTTAACCGTGTCGGCGCGC
AACTCCCAGTTTTTCAACTTCGCCGTGGACTTCTACGAGGCCATGGAGCGCCTTGAGGCCTTGGGGGATA
TCAACGAATCCACGTTGCGACGCTGGGTTATGTACTTCTTCGTGGCAGAACACACCGCCACCACCCTCAA
CTACCTCTTTCAGCGCCTGCGAAACTACGCCGTCTTCGCCCGGCACGTGGAGCTCAATCTCGCGCAGGTG
GTCATGCGCGCCCGCGATGCCGAAGGGGGCGTGGTCTACAGCCGCGTCTGGAACGAGGGAGGCCTCAACG
CCTTCTCGCAGCTCATGGCCCGCATTTCCAACGACCTCGCCGCCACCGTGGAGCGAGCCGGACGCGGAGA
TCTCCAGGAGGAAGAGATCGAGCAGTTCATGGCCGAGATCGCCTATCAAGACAACTCAGGAGACGTGCAG
GAGATTTTGCGCCAGGCCGCCGTCAACGACACCGAAATTGATTCTGTCGAACTCTCTTTCAGGTTCAAGC
TCACCGGGCCCGTCGTCTTCACGCAGAGGCGCCAGATTCAGGAGATCAACCGCCGCGTCGTCGCGTTCGC
CAGCAACCTACGCGCGCAGCACCAGCTCCTGCCCGCGCGCGGCGCCGACGTGCCCCTGCCCCCTCTCCCG
GCGGGTCCGGAGCCCCCCCTACCTCCGGGGGCTCGCCCGCGTCACCGCTTTTAGATGCATCATCCAAGGA
CACCCCCGCGGCCCACCGCCCGCCGCGCGGTACCGTAGTCGCGCCGCGGGGATGCGGCCTCTTGCAAGCC
ATCGACGCCGCCACCAACCAGCCCCTGGAAATTAGGTATCACCTGGATCTAGCCCGCGCCCTGACCCGTC
TATGCGAGGTAAACCTGCAGGAGCTCCCGCCTGACCTGACGCCGCGGGAGCTCCAGACCATGGACAGCTC
CCATCTGCGCGATGTTGTCATCAAGCTCCGACCGCCGCGCGCGGACATCTGGACTTTGGGCTCGCGCGGC
GTGGTGGTCCGATCCACCGTAACTCCCCTCGAGCAGCCAGACGGTCAAGGACAAGCAGCCGAAGTAGAAG
ACCACCAGCCAAACCCGCCAGGCGAGGGGCTCAAATTCCCACTCTGCTTCCTTGTGCGCGGTCGTCAGGT
CAACCTCGTGCAGGATGTACAGCCCGTGCACCGCTGCCAGTACTGCGCACGTTTTTACAAAAGCCAGCAC
GAGTGTTCGGCCCGTCGCAGGGACTTCTACTTTCACCACATCAATAGCCACTCCTCCAATTGGTGGCGGG
AGATCCAGTTCTTCCCGATCGGCTCGCATCCTCGCACCGAGCGTCTCTTTGTCACCTACGATGTAGAGAC
CTATACTTGGATGGGGGCCTTTGGGAAGCAGCTCGTGCCCTTCATGCTGGTCATGAAGTTCGGCGGAGAT
GAGCCTCTAGTGACTGCCGCGCGAGACCTAGCCGCGAACCTTGGATGGGACCGCTGGGAACAAGACCCGC
TTACCTTCTACTGCATCACCCCAGAAAAAATGGCCATAGGTCGCCAGTTTAGGACCTTTCGCGACCACCT
GCAAATGCTAATGGCCCGTGACCTGTGGAGCTCATTCGTCGCTTCCAACCCTCATCTTGCAGACTGGGCC
CTTTCAGAGCACGGGCTCAGCTCCCCTGAAGAGCTCACCTACGAGGAACTTAAAAAATTGCCTTCCATCA
AGGGCATCCCGCGCTTCTTGGAACTTTACATTGTGGGCCACAACATCAACGGCTTTGACGAGATCGTGCT
CGCCGCCCAGGTAATTAACAACCGTTCCGAGGTGCCGGGACCCTTCCGCATCACACGCAACTTTATGCCT
CGCGCGGGAAAGATACTCTTCAACGATGTCACCTTCGCCCTGCCAAATCCGCGTTCCAAAAAGCGCACGG
ACTTTTTGCTCTGGGAGCAGGGCGGATGCGACGACACTGACTTCAAATACCAGTACCTCAAAGTCATGGT
CAGGGACACCTTTGCGCTCACCCACACCTCGCTCCGGAAGGCCGCGCAGGCATACGCGCTACCCGTAGAA
AAGGGATGCTGCGCCTACCAGGCCGTCAACCAGTTCTACATGCTAGGCTCTTACCGTTCGGAGGCCGACG
GGTTTCCGATCCAAGAGTACTGGAAAGACCGCGAAGAGTTTGTCCTCAACCGCGAGCTGTGGAAAAAAAA
GGGACAGGATAAGTATGACATCATCAAGGAAACCCTGGACTACTGCGCCCTAGACGTGCAGGTCACCGCC
GAGCTGGTCAACAAGCTGCGCGACTCCTACGCCTCCTTCGTGCGTGACGCGGTAGGTCTCACAGACGCCA
GCTTCAACGTCTTCCAGCGTCCAACCATATCATCCAACTCACATGCCATCTTCAGGCAGATAGTCTTCCG
AGCAGAGCAGCCCGCCCGTAGCAACCTCGGTCCCGACCTCCTCGCTCCCTCGCACGAACTATACGATTAC
GTGCGCGCCAGCATCCGCGGTGGAAGATGCTACCCTACATATCTTGGAATACTCAGAGAGCCCCTCTACG
TTTACGACATTTGCGGCATGTACGCCTCCGCGCTCACCCACCCCATGCCATGGGGTCCCCCACTCAACCC
ATACGAGCGCGCGCTTGCCGCCCGCGCATGGCAGCAGGCGCTAGACTTGCAAGGATGCAAGATAGACTAC
TTCGACGCGCGCCTGCTGCCCGGGGTCTTTACCGTGGACGCAGACCCCCCGGACGAGACGCAGCTAGACC
CCCTACCGCCATTCTGCTCGCGCAAGGGCGGCCGCCTCTGCTGGACCAACGAGCGCCTACGCGGAGAGGT
AGCCACCAGCGTTGACCTTGTCACCCTGCACAACCGCGGTTGGCGCGTGCACCTGGTGCCCGACGAGCGC
ACCACCGTCTTTCCCGAATGGCGGTGCGTTGCGCGCGAATACGTGCAGCTAAACATCGCGGCCAAGGAGC
GCGCCGATCGCGACAAAAACCAAACCCTGCGCTCCATCGCCAAGTTGCTGTCCAACGCCCTCTACGGGTC
GTTTGCCACCAAGCTTGACAACAAAAAGATTGTCTTTTCTGACCAGATGGATGCGGCCACCCTCAAAGGC
ATCACCGCGGGCCAGGTGAATATCAAATCCTCCTCGTTTTTGGAAACTGACAATCTTAGCGCAGAAGTCA
TGCCCGCTTTTCAGAGGGAGTACTCACCCCAACAGCTGGCCCTCGCAGACAGCGATGCGGAAGAGAGTGA
GGACGAACGCGCCCCCACCCCCTTTTATAGCCCCCCTTCAGGAACACCCGGTCACGTGGCCTACACCTAC
AAACCAATCACCTTCCTTGATGCCGAAGAGGGCGACATGTGTCTTCACACCCTGGAGCGAGTGGACCCCC
TAGTGGACAACGACCGCTACCCCTCCCACTTAGCCTCCTTCGTGCTGGCCTGGACGCGAGCCTTTGTCTC
AGAGTGGTCCGAGTTTCTATACGAGGAGGACCGCGGAACACCGCTCGAGGACAGGCCTCTCAAGTCTGTA
TACGGGGACACGGACAGCCTTTTCGTCACCGAGCGTGGACACCGGCTCATGGAAACCAGAGGTAAGAAAC
GCATCAAAAAGCATGGGGGAAACCTGGTTTTTGACCCCGAACGGCCAGAGCTCACCTGGCTCGTGGAATG
CGAGACCGTCTGCGGGGCCTGCGGCGCGGATGCCTACTCCCCGGAATCGGTATTTCTCGCGCCCAAGCTC
TACGCCCTCAAAAGTCTGCACTGCCCCTCGTGCGGCGCCTCCTCCAAGGGCAAGCTGCGCGCCAAGGGCC
ACGCCGCGGAGGGGCTGGACTATGACACCATGGTCAAATGCTACCTGGCCGACGCGCAGGGCGAAGACCG
GCAGCGCTTCAGCACCAGCAGGACCAGCCTCAAGCGCACCCTGGCCAGCGCGCAGCCCGGAGCGCACCCC
TTCACCGTGACCCAGACTACGCTGACGAGGACCCTGCGCCCGTGGAAAGACATGACCCTGGCCCGTCTGG
ACGAGCACCGACTACTGCCGTACAGCGAAAGCCGCCCCAACCCGCGAAACGAGGAGATATGCTGGATCGA
GATGCCGTAGAGCAGGTGACCGAGCTGTGGGACCGCCTGGAACTGCTTGGTCAAACGCTCAAAAGCATGC
CTACGGCGGACGGTCTCAAACCGTTGAAAAACTTTGCTTCCTTGCAAGAACTGCTATCGCTGGGCGGCGA
GCGCCTTCTGGCGGATTTGGTCAGGGAAAACATGCGAGTCAGGGACATGCTTAACGAAGTGGCCCCCCTG
CTCAGGGATGACGGCAGCTGCAGCTCTCTTAACTACCAGTTGCAGCCGGTAATAGGTGTGATTTACGGGC
CCACCGGCTGCGGTAAGTCGCAGCTGCTCAGGAACCTGCTTTCTTCCCAGCTGATCTCCCCTACCCCGGA
AACCGTTTTCTTCATCGCCCCGCAGGTAGACATGATCCCCCCATCTGAACTCAAAGCGTGGGAAATGCAA
ATCTGTGAGGGTAACTACGCCCCTGGGCCGGATGGAACCATTATACCGCAGTCTGGCACCCTCCGCCCGC
GCTTTGTAAAAATGGCCTATGACGATCTCATCCTGGAACACAACTATGACGTTAGTGATCCCAGAAATAT
CTTCGCCCAGGCCGCCGCCCGTGGGCCCATTGCCATCATTATGGACGAATGCATGGAAAATCTTGGAGGT
CACAAGGGCGTCTCCAAGTTCTTCCACGCATTTCCTTCTAAGCTACATGACAAATTTCCCAAGTGCACCG
GATACACTGTGCTGGTGGTTCTGCACAACATGAATCCCCGGAGGGATATGGCTGGGAACATAGCCAACCT
AAAAATACAGTCCAAGATGCATCTCATATCCCCACGTATGCACCCATCCCAGCTTAACCGCTTTGTAAAC
ACTTACACCAAGGGCCTGCCCCTGGCAATCAGCTTGCTACTGAAAGACATTTTTAGGCACCACGCCCAGC
GCTCCTGCTACGACTGGATCATCTACAACACCACCCCGCAGCATGAAGCTCTGCAGTGGTGCTACCTCCA
CCCCAGAGACGGGCTTATGCCCATGTATCTGAACATCCAGAGTCACCTTTACCACGTCCTGGAAAAAATA
CACAGGACCCTCAACGACCGAGACCGCTGGTCCCGGGCCTACCGCGCGCGCAAAACCCCTAAATAAAGAC
AGCAAGACACTTGCTTGATCCAAATCCAAACAGAGTCTGGTTTTTTATTTATGTTTTAAACCGCATTGGG
AGGGGAGGAAGCCTTCAGGGCAGAAACCTGCTGGCGCAGATCCAACAGCTGCTGAGAAACGACATTAAGT
TCCCGGGTCAAAGAATCCAATTGTGCCAAAAGAGCCGTCAACTTGTCATCGCGGGCGGATGAACGGGAAG
CTGCACTGCTTGCAAGCGGGCTCAGGAAAGCAAAGTCAGTCACAATCCCGCGGGCGGTGGCTGCAGCGGC
TGAAGCGGCGGCGGAGGCTGCAGTCTCCAACGGCGTTCCAGACACGGTCTCGTAGGTCAAGGTAGTAGAG
TTTGCGGGCAGGACGGGGCGACCATCAATGCTGGAGCCCATCACATTCTGACGCACCCCGGCCCATGGGG
GCATGCGCGTTGTCAAATATGAGCTCACAATGCTTCCATCAAACGAGTTGGTGCTCATGGCGGCGGCGGC
TGCTGCAAAACAGATACAAAACTACATAAGACCCCCACCTTATATATTCTTTCCCACCCTTAACCACGCC
CAGATCCTCTAGCAGTGATAAACGTCTAATAGTAATCAATTACGGGGTCATTAGTTCATAGCCCATATAT
GGAGTTCCGCGTTACATAACTTACGGTAAATGGCCCGCCTGGCTGACCGCCCAACGACCCCCGCCCATTG
ACGTCAATAATGACGTATGTTCCCATAGTAACGCCAATAGGGACTTTCCATTGACGTCAATGGGTGGAGT
ATTTACGGTAAACTGCCCACTTGGCAGTACATCAAGTGTATCATATGCCAAGTACGCCCCCTATTGACGT
CAATGACGGTAAATGGCCCGCCTGGCATTATGCCCAGTACATGACCTTATGGGACTTTCCTACTTGGCAG
TACATCTACGTATTAGTCATCGCTATTACCATGGTGATGCGGTTTTGGCAGTACATCAATGGGCGTGGAT
AGCGGTTTGACTCACGGGGATTTCCAAGTCTCCACCCCATTGACGTCAATGGGAGTTTGTTTTGGCACCA
AAATCAACGGGACTTTCCAAAATGTCGTAACAACTCCGCCCCATTGACGCAAATGGGCGGTAGGCGTGTA
CGGTGGGAGGTCTATATAAGCAGAGCTGGTTTAGTGAACCGTCAGATCCGCTAGAGATCTTGGAACGAGA
CGACCTGCTGCCAGTGGGAACCCAGACCCATAGGAGACCCGCGTCCCCGCTCGGCCTGGCCAGGCCCCGC
GCTATGGAGTTCCTCTGGGCCCCTCTCTTGGGTCTGTGCTGCAGTCTGGCCGCTGCTGATCGCCACACCG
TCTTCTGGAACAGTTCAAATCCCAAGTTCCGGAATGAGGACTACACCATACATGTGCAGCTGAATGACTA
CGTGGACATCATCTGTCCGCACTATGAAGATCACTCTGTGGCAGACGCTGCCATGGAGCAGTACATACTG
TACCTGGTGGAGCATGAGGAGTACCAGCTGTGCCAGCCCCAGTCCAAGGACCAAGTCCGCTGGCAGTGCA
ACCGGCCCAGTGCCAAGCATGGCCCGGAGAAGCTGTCTGAGAAGTTCCAGCGCTTCACACCTTTCACCCT
GGGCAAGGAGTTCAAAGAAGGACACAGCTACTACTACATCTCCAAACCCATCCACCAGCATGAAGACCGC
TGCTTGAGGTTGAAGGTGACTGTCAGTGGCAAAATCACTCACAGTCCTCAGGCCCATGTCAATCCACAGG
AGAAGAGACTTGCAGCAGATGACCCAGAGGTGCGGGTTCTACATAGCATCGGTCACAGTGCTGCCCCACG
CCTCTTCCCACTTGCCTGGACTGTGCTGCTCCTTCCACTTCTGCTGCTGCAAACCCCGTGAAGGTGTATG
CCACACCTGGCCTTAAAGAGGGACAGGCTGAAGAGAGGGACAGGCACTCCAAACCTGTCTTGGGGCCACT
TTCAGAGCCCCCAGCCCTGGGAACCACTCCCACCACAGGCATAAGCTATCACCTAGCAGCCTCAAAACGG
GTCAGTATTAAGGTTTTCAACCGGAAGGAGGCCAACCAGCCCGACAGTGCCATCCCCACCTTCACCTCGG
AGGGATGGAGAAAGAAGTGGAGACAGTCCTTTCCCACCATTCCTGCCTTTAAGCCAAAGAAACAAGCTGT
GCAGGCATGGTCCCTTAAGGCACAGTGGGAGCTGAGCTGGAAGGGGCCACGTGGATGGGCAAAGCTTGTC
AAAGATGCCCCCTCCAGGAGAGAGCCAGGATGCCCAGATGAACTGACTGAAGGAAAAGCAAGAAACAGTT
TCTTGCTTGGAAGCCAGGTACAGGAGAGGCAGCATGCTTGGGCTGACCCAGCATCTCCCAGCAAGACCTC
ATCTGTGGAGCTGCCACAGAGAAGTTTGTAGCCAGGTACTGCATTCTCTCCCATCCTGGGGCAGCACTCC
CCAGAGCTGTGCCAGCAGGGGGGCTGTGCCAACCTGTTCTTAGAGTGTAGCTGTAAGGGCAGTGCCCATG
TGTACATTCTGCCTAGAGTGTAGCCTAAAGGGCAGGGCCCACGTGTATAGTATCTGTATATAAGTTGCTG
TGTGTCTGTCCTGATTTCTACAACTGGAGTTTTTTTATACAATGTTCTTTGTCTCAAAATAAAGCAATGT
GTTTTTTCGGAAAAAAAAAAAAAAAAAAAAGCAGGTCGTCTCGTTCCAAGATCTGGTACCGTCGACGCGG
CCGCTCGAGCCTAAGCTTCTAGATAAGATATCCGATCCACCGGATCTAGATAACTGATCATAATCAGCCA
TACCACATTTGTAGAGGTTTTACTTGCTTTAAAAAACCTCCCACACCTCCCCCTGAACCTGAAACATAAA
ATGAATGCAATTGTTGTTGTTAACTTGTTTATTGCAGCTTATAATGGTTACAAATAAAGCAATAGCATCA
CAAATTTCACAAATAAAGCATTTTTTTCACTGCATTCTAGTTGTGGTTTGTCCAAACTCATCAATGTATC
TTAACGCGGAGGTTTATCGACGATCTGCTAGTGATTAATAGTAATCAATTACGGGGTCATTAGTTCATAG
CCCATATATGGAGTTCCGCGTTACATAACTTACGGTAAATGGCCCGCCTGGCTGACCGCCCAACGACCCC
CGCCCATTGACGTCAATAATGACGTATGTTCCCATAGTAACGCCAATAGGGACTTTCCATTGACGTCAAT
GGGTGGAGTATTTACGGTAAACTGCCCACTTGGCAGTACATCAAGTGTATCATATGCCAAGTACGCCCCC
TATTGACGTCAATGACGGTAAATGGCCCGCCTGGCATTATGCCCAGTACATGACCTTATGGGACTTTCCT
ACTTGGCAGTACATCTACGTATTAGTCATCGCTATTACCATGGTGATGCGGTTTTGGCAGTACATCAATG
GGCGTGGATAGCGGTTTGACTCACGGGGATTTCCAAGTCTCCACCCCATTGACGTCAATGGGAGTTTGTT
TTGGCACCAAAATCAACGGGACTTTCCAAAATGTCGTAACAACTCCGCCCCATTGACGCAAATGGGCGGT
AGGCGTGTACGGTGGGAGGTCTATATAAGCAGAGCTGGTTTAGTGAACCGTCAGATCCGCTAGCGCTACC
GGTCGCCACCATGGTGAGCAAGGGCGAGGAGCTGTTCACCGGGGTGGTGCCCATCCTGGTCGAGCTGGAC
GGCGACGTAAACGGCCACAAGTTCAGCGTGTCCGGCGAGGGCGAGGGCGATGCCACCTACGGCAAGCTGA
CCCTGAAGTTCATCTGCACCACCGGCAAGCTGCCCGTGCCCTGGCCCACCCTCGTGACCACCCTGACCTA
CGGCGTGCAGTGCTTCAGCCGCTACCCCGACCACATGAAGCAGCACGACTTCTTCAAGTCCGCCATGCCC
GAAGGCTACGTCCAGGAGCGCACCATCTTCTTCAAGGACGACGGCAACTACAAGACCCGCGCCGAGGTGA
AGTTCGAGGGCGACACCCTGGTGAACCGCATCGAGCTGAAGGGCATCGACTTCAAGGAGGACGGCAACAT
CCTGGGGCACAAGCTGGAGTACAACTACAACAGCCACAACGTCTATATCATGGCCGACAAGCAGAAGAAC
GGCATCAAGGTGAACTTCAAGATCCGCCACAACATCGAGGACGGCAGCGTGCAGCTCGCCGACCACTACC
AGCAGAACACCCCCATCGGCGACGGCCCCGTGCTGCTGCCCGACAACCACTACCTGAGCACCCAGTCCGC
CCTGAGCAAAGACCCCAACGAGAAGCGCGATCACATGGTCCTGCTGGAGTTCGTGACCGCCGCCGGGATC
ACTCTCGGCATGGACGAGCTGTACAAGTCCGGACTCAGATCCACCGGATCTAGATAACTGATCATAATCA
GCCATACCACATTTGTAGAGGTTTTACTTGCTTTAAAAAACCTCCCACACCTCCCCCTGAACCTGAAACA
TAAAATGAATGCAATTGTTGTTGTTAACTTGTTTATTGCAGCTTATAATGGTTACAAATAAAGCAATAGC
ATCACAAATTTCACAAATAAAGCATTTTTTTCACTGCATTCTAGTTGTGGTTTGTCCAAACTCATCAATG
TATCTTAACGCGATCAAGCTAGCTTGCTAGACTCGACTGACTATAATAATAAAACGCCAACTTTGACCCG
GAACGCGGAAAACACCTGAGAAAAACACCTGGGCGAGTCTCCACGTAAACGGTCAAAGTCCCCGCGGCCC
TAGACAAATATTACGCGCTATGAGTAACACAAAATTATTCAGATTTCACTTCCTCTTATTCAGTTTTCCC
GCGAAAATGGCCAAATCTTACTCGGTTACGCCCAAATTTACTACAACATCCGCCTAAAACCGCGCGAAAA
TTGTCACTTCCTGTGTACACCGGCGCACACCAAAAACGTCACTTTTGCCACATCCGTCGCTTACATGTGT
TCCGCCACACTTGCAACATCACACTTCCGCCACACTACTACGTCACCCGCCCCGTTCCCACGCCCCGCGC
CACGTCACAAACTCCACCCCCTCATTATCATATTGGCTTCAATCCAAAATAAGGTATATTATTGATGATG
TTAATTAAGAATTAATTCGATCCTGAATGGCGAATGG
[124 nt withheld, positions 17398-17521]
C
[91 nt withheld, positions 17523-17613]
A
[49 nt withheld, positions 17615-17663]
CCTTTGACGTTGGAGTCCACGTTCTTT
[37 nt withheld, positions 17691-17727]
ACCCTATCTCGGTCTATTCTTTTGATTTATAAGGGATTTTGCCGATTTCGGCCTATTGGTTAAAAAATGA
GCTGATTTAACAAAAATTTTAACAAAATTCAGAAGAACTCGTCAAGAAGGCGATAGAAGGCGATGCGCTG
CGAATCGGGAGCGGCGATACCGTAAAGCACGAGGAAGCGGTCAGCCCATTCGCCGCCAAGCTCTTCAGCA
ATATCACGGGTAGCCAACGCTATGTCCTGATAGCGGTCCGCCACACCCAGCCGGCCACAGTCGATGAATC
CAGAAAAGCGGCCATTTTCCACCATGATATTCGGCAAGCAGGCATCGCCATGGGTCACGACGAGATCCTC
GCCGTCGGGCATGCTCGCCTTGAGCCTGGCGAACAGTTCGGCTGGCGCGAGCCCCTGATGCTCTTCGTCC
AGATCATCCTGATCGACAAGACCGGCTTCCATCCGAGTACGTGCTCGCTCGATGCGATGTTTCGCTTGGT
GGTCGAATGGGCAGGTAGCCGGATCAAGCGTATGCAGCCGCCGCATTGCATCAGCCATGATGGATACTTT
CTCGGCAGGAGCAAGGTGAGATGACAGGAGATCCTGCCCCGGCACTTCGCCCAATAGCAGCCAGTCCCTT
CCCGCTTCAGTGACAACGTCGAGCACAGCTGCGCAAGGAACGCCCGTCGTGGCCAGCCACGATAGCCGCG
CTGCCTCGTCTTGCAGTTCATTCAGGGCACCGGACAGGTCGGTCTTGACAAAAAGAACCGGGCGCCCCTG
CGCTGACAGCCGGAACACGGCGGCATCAGAGCAGCCGATTGTCTGTTGTGCCCAGTCATAGCCGAATAGC
CTCTCCACCCAAGCGGCCGGAGAACCTGCGTGCAATCCATCTTGTTCAATCATGCGAAACGATCCTCATC
CTGTCTCTTGATCAGAGCTTGATCCCCTGCGCCATCAGATCCTTGGCGGCAAGAAAGCCATCCAGTTTAC
TTTGCAGGGCTTCCCAACCTTACCAGAGGGCGCCCCAGCTGGCAATTCCGGTTCGCTTGCTGTCCATAAA
ACCGCCCAGTCTAGCTATCGCCATGTAAGCCCACTGCAAGCTACCTGCTTTCTCTTTGCGCTTGCGTTTT
CCCTTGTCCAGATAGCCCAGTAGCTGACATTCATCCGGGGTCAGCACCGTTTCTGCGGACTGGCTTTCTA
CGTGAAAAGGATCTAGGTGAAGATCCTTTTTGATAATCTCATGGCTGCAGCAATGGCAACAACGTTGCGC
AAACTATTAACTGGCGAACTACTTACTCTAGCTTCCCGGCAACAATTAATAGACTGGATGGAGGCGGATA
AAGTTGCAGGACCACTTCTGCGCTCGGCCCTTCCGGCTGGCTGGTTTATTGCTGATAAATCTGGAGCCGG
TGAGCGTGGGTCTCGCGGTATCATTGCAGCACTGGGGCCAGATGGTAAGCCCTCCCGTATCGTAGTTATC
TACACGACGGGGAGTCAGGCAACTATGGATGAACGAAATAGACAGATCGCTGAGATAGGTGCCTCACTGA
TTAAGCATTGGTAACTGTCAGACCAAGTTTACTCATATATACTTTAGATTGATTTAAAACTTCATTTTTA
ATTTAAAAGGATCTAGGTGAAGATCCTTTTTGATAATCTCATGACCAAAATCCCTTAACGTGAGTTTTCG
TTCCACTGAGCGTCAGACCCCGTAGAAAAGATCAAAGGATCTTCTTGAGATCCTTTTTTTCTGCGCGTAA
TCTGCTGCTTGCAAACAAAAAAACCACCGCTACCAGCGGTGGTTTGTTTGCCGGATCAAGAGCTACCAAC
TCTTTTTCCGAAGGTAACTGGCTTCAGCAGAGCGCAGATACCAAATACTGTCCTTCTAGTGTAGCCGTAG
TTAGGCCACCACTTCAAGAACTCTGTAGCACCGCCTACATACCTCGCTCTGCTAATCCTGTTACCAGTGG
CTGCTGCCAGTGGCGATAAGTCGTGTCTTACCGGGTTGGACTCAAGACGATAGTTACCGGATAAGGCGCA
GCGGTCGGGCTGAACGGGGGGTTCGTGCACACAGCCCAGCTTGGAGCGAACGACCTACACCGAACTGAGA
TACCTACAGCGTGAGCTATGAGAAAGCGCCACGCTTCCCGAAGGGAGAAAGGCGGACAGGTATCCGGTAA
GCGGCAGGGTCGGAACAGGAGAGCGCACGAGGGAGCTTCCAGGGGGAAACGCCTGGTATCTTTATAGTCC
TGTCGGGTTTCGCCACCTCTGACTTGAGCGTCGATTTTTGTGATGCTCGTCAGGGGGGCGGAGCCTATGG
AAAAACGCCAGCAACGCGGCCTTTTTACGGTTCCTGGCCTTTTGCTGGCCTTTTGCTCACATGTTCTTTC
CTGCGTTATCCCCTGATTCTGTGGATAACCGTATTACCGCCTTTGAGTGAGCTGATACCGCTCGCCGCAG
CCGAACGACCGAGCGCAGCGAGTCAGTGAGCGAGGAAGCGGAAGAGCGCCTGATGCGGTATTTTCTCCTT
ACGCATCTGTGCGGTATTTCACACCGCATATGGTGCACTCTCAGTACAATCTGCTCTGATGCCGCATAGT
TAAGCCAGTATACACTCCGCTATCGCTACGTGACTGGGTCATGGCTGCGCCCCGACACCCGCCAACACCC
GCTGACGCGCCCTGACGGGCTTGTCTGCTCCCGGCATCCGCTTACAGACAAGCTGTGACCGTCTCCGGGA
GCTGCATGTGTCAGAGGTTTTCACCGTCATCACCGAAACGCGCGAGGCAGCTGCGGTAAAGCTCATCAGC
GTGGTCGTGAAGCGATTCACAGATGTCTGCCTGTTCATCCGCGTCCAGCTCGTTGAGTTTCTCCAGAAGC
GTTAATGTCTGGCTTCTGATAAAGCGGGCCATGTTAAGGGCGGTTTTTTCCTGTTTGGTCACTGATGCCT
CCGTGTAAGGGGGATTTCTGTTCATGGGGGTAATGATACCGATGAAACGAGAGAGGATGCTCACGATACG
GGTTACTGATGATGAACATGCCCGGTTACTGGAACGTTGTGAGGGTAAACAACTGGCGGTATGGATGCGG
CGGGACCAGAGAAAAATCACTCAGGGTCAATGCCAGCGCTTCGTTAATACAGATGTAGGTGTTCCACAGG
GTAGCCAGCAGCATCCTGCGATGCAGATCCGGAACATAATGGTGCAGGGCGCTGACTTCCGCGTTTCCAG
ACTTTACGAAACACGGAAACCGAAGACCATTCATGTTGTTGCTCAGGTCGCAGACGTTTTGCAGCAGCAG
TCGCTTCACGTTCGCTCGCGTATCGGTGATTCATTCTGCTAACCAGTAAGGCAACCCCGCCAGCCTAGCC
GGGTCCTCAACGACAGGAGCACGATCATGCGCACCCGTGGCCAGGACCCAACGCTGCCCGAGATGCGCCG
CGTGCGGCTGCTGGAGATGGCGGACGCGATGGATATGTTCTGCCAAGGGTTGGTTTGCGCATTCACAGTT
CTCCGCAAGAATTGATTGGCTCCAATTCTTGGAGTGGTGAATCCGTTAGCGAGGTGCCGCCGGCTTCCAT
TCAGGTCGAGGTGGCCCGGCTCCATGCACCGCGACGCAACGCGGGGAGGCAGACAAGGTATAGGGCGGCG
CCTACAATCCATGCCAACCCGTTCCATGTGCTCGCCGAGGCGGCATAAATCGCCGTGACGATCAGCGGTC
CAATGATCGAAGTTAGGCTGGTAAGAGCCGCGAGCGATCCTTGAAGCTGTCCCTGATGGTCGTCATCTAC
CTGCCTGGACAGCATGGCCTGCAACGCGGGCATCCCGATGCCGCCGGAAGCGAGAAGAATCATAATGGGG
AAGGCCATCCAGCCTCGCGTCGCGAACGCCAGCAAGACGTAGCCCAGCGCGTCGGCCGCCATGCCGGCGA
TAATGGCCTGCTTCTCGCCGAAACGTTTGGTGGCGGGACCAGTGACGAAGGCTTGAGCGAGGGCGTGCAA
GATTCCGAATACCGCAAGCGACAGGCCGATCATCGTCGCGCTCCAGCGAAAGCGGTCCTCGCCGAAAATG
ACCCAGAGCGCTGCCGGCACCTGTCCTACGAGTTGCATGATAAAGAAGACAGTCATAAGTGCGGCGACGA
TAGTCATGCCCCGCGCCCACCGGAAGGAGCTGACTGGGTTGAAGGCTCTCAAGGGCATCGGTCGAGACGT
AGGATCCATGCATGTTAATTAACATCATCAATAATATACCTTATTTTGGATTGAAGCCAATATGATAATG
AGGGGGTGGAGTTTGTGACGTGGCGCGGGGCGTGGGAACGGGGCGGGTGACGTAGGTTTTAGGGCGGAGT
AACTTGTATGTGTTGGGAATTGTAGTTTTCTTAAAATGGGAAGTGACGTAACGTGGGAAAACGGAAGTGA
CGATTTGAGGAAGTTGTGGGTTTTTTGGCTTTCGTTTCTGGGCGTAGGTTCGCGTGCGGTTTTCTGGGTG
TTTTTTGTGGACTTTAACCGTTACGTCATTTTTTAGTCCTATATATACTCGCTCTGCACTTGGCCCTTTT
TTACACTGTGACTGATTGAGCTGGTGCCGTGTCGAGTGGTGTTTTTTTAATAGGTTTTCTTTTTTACTGG
TAAGGCTGACTGTTATGGCTGCCGCTGTGGAAGCGCTGTATGTTGTTCTGGAGCGGGAGGGTGCTATTTT
GCCTAGGCAGGAGGGTTTTTCAGGTGTTTATGTGTTTTTCTCTCCTATTAATTTTGTTATACCTCCTATG
GGGGCTGTAATGTTGTCTCTACGCCTGCGGGTATGTATTCCCCCGGGCTATTTCGGTCGCTTTTTAGCAC
TGACCGATGTGAATCAACCTGATGTGTTTACCGAGTCTTACATTATGACTCCGGACATGACCGAGGAGCT
GTCGGTGGTGCTTTTTAATCACGGTGACCAGTTTTTTTACGGTCACGCCGGCATGGCCGTAGTCCGTCTT
ATGCTTATAAGGGTTGTTTTTCCTGTTGTAAGACAGGCTTCTAATGTTTAAATGTTTTTTTGTTATTTTA
TTTTGTGTTTATGCAGAAACCCGCAGACATGTTTGAGAGAAAAATGGTGTCTTTTTCTGTGGTGGTTCCG
GAGCTTACCTGCCTTTATCTGCATGAGCATGACTACGATGTGCTTTCTTTTTTGCGCGAGGCTTTGCCTG
ATTTTTTGAGCAGCACCTTGCATTTTATATCGCCGCCCATGCAACAAGCTTACATCGGGGCTACGCTGGT
TAGCATAGCTCCGAGTATGCGTGTCATAATCAGTGTGGGTTCTTTTGTCATGGTTCCTGGCGGGGAAGTG
GCCGCGCTGGTCCGTGCAGACCTGCACGATTATGTTCAGCTGGCCCTGCGAAGGGACCTACGGGATCGCG
GTATTTTTGTTAATGTTCCGCTTTTGAATCTTATACAGGTCTGTGAGGAACCTGAATTTTTGCAATCATG
ATTCGCTGCTTGAGGCTGAAGGTGGAGGGCGCTCTGGAGCAGATTTTTACAATGGCCGGACTTAATATTC
GGGATTTGCTTAGAGATATATTGAGAAGGTGGCGAGATGAGAATTATTTGGGCATGGTTGAAGGTGCTGG
AATGTTTATAGAGGAGATTCACCCTGAAGGGTTTAGCCTTTACGTCCACTTGGACGTGAGGGCCGTTTGC
CTTTTGGAAGCCATTGTGCAACATCTTACAAATGCCATTATCTGTTCTTTGGCTGTAGAGTTTGACCACG
CCACCGGAGGGGAGCGCGTTCACTTAATAGATCTTCATTTTGAGGTTTTGGATAATCTTTTGGAATAAAA
AAAAAAACATGGTTCTTCCAGCTCTTCCCGCTCCTCCCGTGTGTGACTCGCAGAACGAATGTGTAGGTTG
GCTGGGTGTGGCTTATTCTGCGGTGGTGGATGTTATCAGGGCAGCGGCGCATGAAGGAGTTTACATAGAA
CCCGAAGCCAGGGGGCGCCTGGATGCTTTGAGAGAGTGGATATACTACAACTACTACACAGAGCGATCTA
AGCGGCGAGACCGGAGACGCAGATCTGTTTGTCACGCCCGCACCTGGTTTTGCTTCAGGAAATATGACTA
CGTCCGGCGTTCCATTTGGCATGACACTACGACCAACACGATCTCGGTTGTCTCGGCGCACTCCGTACAG
TAGGGATCGTCTACCTCCTTTTGAGACAGAAACCCGCGCTACCATACTGGAGGATCATCCGCTGCTGCCC
GAATGTAACACTTTGACAATGCACAACGTGAGTTACGTGCGAGGTCTTCCCTGCAGTGTGGGATTTACGC
TGATTCAGGAATGGGTTGTTCCCTGGGATATGGTTCTAACGCGGGAGGAGCTTGTAATCCTGAGGAAGTG
TATGCACGTGTGCCTGTGTTGTGCCAACATTGATATCATGACGAGCATGATGATCCATGGTTACGAGTCC
TGGGCTCTCCACTGTCATTGTTCCAGTCCCGGTTCCCTGCAGTGTATAGCCGGCGGGCAGGTTTTGGCCA
GCTGGTTTAGGATGGTGGTGGATGGCGCCATGTTTAATCAGAGGTTTATATGGTACCGGGAGGTGGTGAA
TTACAACATGCCAAAAGAGGTAATGTTTATGTCCAGCGTGTTTATGAGGGGTCGCCACTTAATCTACCTG
CGCTTGTGGTATGATGGCCACGTGGGTTCTGTGGTCCCCGCCATGAGCTTTGGATACAGCGCCTTGCACT
GTGGGATTTTGAACAATATTGTGGTGCTGTGCTGCAGTTACTGTGCTGATTTAAGTGAGATCAGGGTGCG
CTGCTGTGCCCGGAGGACAAGGCGCCTTATGCTGCGGGCGGTGCGAATCATCGCTGAGGAGACCACTGCC
ATGTTGTATTCCTGCAGGACGGAGCGGCGGCGGCAGCAGTTTATTCGCGCGCTGCTGCAGCACCACCGCC
CTATCCTGATGCACGATTATGACTCTACCCCCATGTAGGCGTGGACTTCTCCTTCGCCGCCCGTTAAGCA
ACCGCAAGTTGGACAGCAGCCTGTGGCTCAGCAGCTGGACAGCGACATGAACTTAAGTGAGCTGCCCGGG
GAGTTTATTAATATCACTGATGAGCGTTTGGCTCGACAGGAAACCGTGTGGAATATAACACCTAAGAATA
TGTCTGTTACCCATGATATGATGCTTTTTAAGGCCAGCCGGGGAGAAAGGACTGTGTACTCTGTGTGTTG
GGAGGGAGGTGGCAGGTTGAATACTAGGGTTCTGTGAGTTTGATTAAGGTACGGTGATCTGTATAAGCTA
TGTGGTGGTGGGGCTATACTACTGAATGAAAAATGACTTGAAATTTTCTGCAATTGAAAAATAAACACGT
TGAAACATAACACAAACGATTCTTTATTCTTGGGCAATGTATGAAAAAGTGTAAGAGGATGTGGCAAATA
TTTCATTAATGTAGTTGTGGCCAGACCAGTCCCATGAAAATGACATAGAGTATGCACTTGGAGTTGTGTC
TCCTGTTTCCTGTGTACCGTTTAGTGTAATGGTTAGTGTTACAGGTTTAGTTTTGTCTCCGTTTAAGTAA
ACTTGACTGACAATGTTACTTTTGGCAGTTTTACCGTGAGATTTTGGATAAGCTGATAGGTTAGGCATAA
ATCCAACAGCGTTTGTATAGGCTGTGCCTTCAGTAAGATCTCCATTTCTAAAGTTCCAATATTCTGGGTC
CAGGAAGGAATTGTTTAGTAGCACTCCATTTTCGTCAAATCTTATAATAAGATGAGCACTTTGAACTGTT
CCAGATATTGGAGCCAAACTGCCTTTAACAGCCAAAACTGAAACTGTAGCAAGTATTTGACTGCCACATT
TTGTTAAGACCAAAGTGAGTTTAGCATCTTTCTCTGCATTTAGTCTACAGTTAGGAGATGGAGCTGGTGT
GGTCCACAAAGTTAGCTTATCATTATTTTTGTTTCCTACTGTAATGGCACCTGTGCTGTCAAAACTAAGG
CCAGTTCCTAGTTTAGGAACCATAGCCTTGTTTGAATCAAATTCTAGGCCATGGCCAATTTTTGTTTTGA
GGGGATTTGTGTTTGGTGCATTAGGTGAACCAAATTCAAGCCCATCTCCTGCATTAATGGCTATGGCTGT
AGCGTCAAACATCAACCCCTTGGCAGTGCTTAGGTTAACCTCAAGCTTTTTGGAATTGTTTGAAGCTGTA
AACAAGTAAAGGCCTTTGTTGTAGTTAATATCCAAGTTGTGGGCTGAGTTTATAAAAAGAGGGCCCTGTC
CTAGTCTTAGATTTAGTTGGTTTTGAGCATCAAACGGATAACTAACATCAAGTATAAGGCGTCTGTTTTG
AGAATCAATCCTTAGTCCTCCTGCTACATTAAGTTGCATATTGCCTTGTGAATCAAAACCCAAGGCTCCA
GTAACTTTAGTTTGCAAGGAAGTATTATTAATAGTCACACCTGGACCAGTTGCTACGGTCAAAGTGTTTA
GGTCGTCTGTTACATGCAAAGGAGCCCCGTACTTTAGTCCTAGTTTTCCATTTTGTGTATAAATGGGCTC
TTTCAAGTCAATGCCCAAGCTACCAGTGGCAGTAGTTAGAGGGGGTGAGGCAGTGATAGTAAGGGTACTG
CTATCGGTGGTGGTGAGGGGGCCTGATGTTTGCAGGGCTAGCTTTCCTTCTGACACTGTGAGGGGTCCTT
GGGTGGCAATGCTAAGTTTGGAGTCGTGCACGGTTAGCGGGGCCTGTGATTGCATGGTGAGTGTGTTGCC
CGCGACCATTAGAGGTGCGGCGGCAGCCACAGTTAGGGCTTCTGAGGTAACTGTGAGGGGTGCAGATATT
TCCAGGTTTATGTTTGACTTGGTTTTTTTGAGAGGTGGGCTCACAGTGGTTACATTTTGGGAGGTAAGGT
TGCCGGCCTCGTCCAGAGAGAGGCCGTTGCCCATTTTGAGCGCAAGCATGCCATTGGAGGTAACTAGAGG
TTCGGATAGGCGCAAAGAGAGTACCCCAGGGGGACTCTCTTGAAACCCATTGGGGGATACAAAGGGAGGA
GTAAGAAAAGGCACAGTTGGAGGACCGGTTTCCGTGTCATATGGATACACGGGGTTGAAGGTATCTTCAG
ACGGTCTTGCGCGCTTCATCTGCAACAACATGAAGATAGTGGGTGCGGATGGACAGGAACAGGAGGAAAC
TGACATTCCATTTAGATTGTGGAGAAAGTTTGCAGCCAGGAGGAAGCTGCAATACCAGAGCTGGGAGGAG
GGCAAGGAGGTGCTGCTGAATAAACTGGACAGAAATTTGCTAACTGATTTTAAGTAAGTGATGCTTTATT
ATTTTTTTTTATTAGTTAAAGGGAATAAGATCCCCGGGTACTCTAGTTAATCGACTTAGGCGACCTGACA
TTAACTAGAGGATCTTGATGTAATCCAGGGTTAGGACAGTTGCAAATCACAGTGAGAACACAGGGTCCCC
TGTCCCGCTCAACTAGCAGGGGGCGCTGGGTAAACTCCCGAATCAGGCTACGGGCAAGCTCTCCCTGGGC
GGTAAGCCGGACGCCGTGCGCCGGGCCCTCGATATGATCCTCGGGCAATTCAAAGTAGCAAAACTCACCG
GAGTCGCGGGCAAAGCACTTGTGGCGGCGACAGTGGACCAGGTGTTTCAGGCGCAGTTGCTCTGCCTCTC
CACTTAACATTCAGTCGTAGCCGTCCGCCGAGTCCTTTACCGCGTCAAAGTTAGGAATAAATTGATCCGG
ATAGTGGCCGGGAGGTCCCGAGAAGGGGTTAAAGTAGACCGATGGCACAAACTCCTCAATAAATTGCAGA
GTTCCAATGCCTCCAGAGCGCGGCTCAGAGGACGAGGTCTGCAGAGTTAGGATTGCCTGACGAGGCGTGA
ATGAAGAGCGGCCGGCGCCGCCGATCTGAAATGTCCCGTCCGGACGGAGACCAAGCGAGGAGCTCACCGA
CTCGTCGTTGAGCTGAATACCTCGCCCTCTGATTGTCAGGTGAGTTATACCCTGCCCGGGCGACCGCACC
CTGTGACGAAAGCCGCCCGCAAGCTGCGCCCCTGAGTTAGTCATCTGAACTTCGGCCTGGGCGTCTCTGG
GAAGTACCACAGTGGTGGGAGCGGGACTTTCCTGGTACACCAGGGCAGCGGGCCAACTACGGGGATTAAG
GTTATTACGAGGTGTGGTGGTAATAGCCGCCTGTTCCAGGAGAATTCGGTTTCGGTGGGCGCGTATTCCG
TTGACCCGGGATATCATGTGGGGTCCCGCGCTCATGTAGTTTATTCGGGTTGAGTAGTCTTGGGCAGCTC
CAGCCGCAAGTCCCATTTGTGGCTGGTAACTCCACATGTAGGGCGTGGGAATTTCCTTGCTCATAATGGC
GCTGACAACAGGTGCTGGCGCCGGGTGTGGCCGCTGGAGATGACGTAGTTTTCGCGCTTAAATTTGAGAA
AGGGCGCGAAACTAGTCCTTAAGAGTCAGCGCGCAGTATTTACTGAAGAGAGCCTCCGCGTCTTCCAGCG
TGCGCCGAAGCTGATCTTCGCTTTTGTGATACAGGCAGCTGCGGGTGAGGGATCGCAGAGACCTGTTTTT
TATTTTCAGCTCTTGTTCTTGGCCCCTGCTCTGTTGAAATATAGCATACAGAGTGGGAAAAATCCTGTTT
CTAAGCTCGCGGGTCGATACGGGTTCGTTGGGCGCCAGACGCAGCGCTCCTCCTCCTGCTGCTGCCGCCG
CTGTGGATTTCTTGGGCTTTGTCAGAGTCTTGCTATCCGGTCGCCTTTGCTTCTGTGTGGCCGCTGCTGT
TGCTGCCGCTGCCGCCGGTGCAGTATGGGCTGTAGAGATGACGGTAGTAATGCAGGATGTTACGGGGGAA
GGCCACGCCGTGATGGTAGAGAAGAAAGCGGCGGGCGAAGGAGATGTTGCCCCCACAGTCTTGCAAGCAA
GCAACTATGGCGTTCTTGTGCCCGCGCCATGAGCGGTAGCCTTGGCGCTGTTGTTGCTCTTGGGCTAACG
GCGGCGGCTGCTTGGACTTACCGGCCCTGGTTCCAGTGGTGTCCCATCTACGGTTGGGTCGGCGAACGGG
CAGTGCCGGCGGCGCCTGAGGAGCGGAGGTTGTAGCCATGCTGGAACCGGTTGCCGATTTCTGGGGCGCC
GGCGAGGGGAATGCGACCGAGGGTGACGGTGTTTCGTCTGACACCTCTTCGACCTCGGAAGCTTCCTCGT
CTAGGCTCTCCCAGTCTTCCATCATGTCCTCCTCCTCCTCGTCCAAAACCTCCTCTGCCTGACTGTCCCA
GTATTCCTCCTCGTCCGTGGGTGGCGGCGGCAGCTGCAGCTTCTTTTTGGGTGCCATCCTGGGAAGCAAG
GGCCCGCGGCTGCTGCTGATAGGGCTGCGGCGGCGGGGGGATTGGGTTGAGCTCCTCGCCGGACTGGGGG
TCCAAGTAAACCCCCCGTCCCTTTCGTAGCAGAAACTCTTGGCGGGCTTTGTTGATGGCTTGCAATTGGC
CAAGAATGTGGCCCTGGGTAATGACGCAGGCGGTAAGCTCCGCATTAGGCGGGCGGGATTGGTCTTCGTA
GAACCTAATCTCGTGGGCGTGGTAGTCCTCAGGTACAAATTTGCGAAGGTAAGCCGACGTCCACAGCCCC
GGAGTGAGTTTCAACCCCGGAGCCGCGGACTTTTCGTCAGGCGAGGGACCCTGCAGCTCAAAGGTACCGA
TAATTTGACTTTCGTTAAGCAGCTGCGAATTGCAAACCAGGGAGCGGTGCGGGGTGCATAGGTTGCAGCG
ACAGTGACACTCCAGTAGACCGTCACCGCTCACGTCTTCCATTATGTCAGAGTGGTAGGCAAGGTAGTTG
GCTAGCTGCAGAAGGTAGCAGTGGCCCCAAAGCGGCGGAGGGCATTCGCGGTACTTAATGGGCACAAAGT
CGCTAGGAAGTGCACAGCAGGTGGCGGGCAAGATTCCTGAGCGCTCTAGGATAAAGTTCCTAAAGTTCTG
CAACATGCTTTGACTGGTGAAGTCTGGCAGACCCTGTTGCAGGGTTTTAAGCAGGCGTTCGGGGAAAATG
ATGTCCGCCAGGTGCGCGGCCACGGAGCGCTCGTTGAAGGCCGTCCATAGGTCCTTCAAGTTTTGCTTTA
GCAGTTTCTGCAGCTCCTTGAGGTTGCACTCCTCCAAGCACTGCTGCCAAACGCCCATGGCCGTCTGCCA
GGTGTAGCATAGAAATAAGTAAACGCAGTCGCGGACGTAGTCGCGGCGCGCCTCGCCCTTGAGCGTGGAA
TGAAGCACGTTTTGCCCAAGGCGGTTTTCGTGCAAAATTCCAAGGTAGGAGACCAGGTTGCAGAGCTCCA
CGTTGGAGATCTTGCAGGCCTGGCGTACGTAGCCCTGTCGAAAGGTGTAGTGCAATGTTTCCTCTAGCTT
GCGCTGCATCTCCGGGTCAGCAAAGAACCGCTGCATGCACTCAAGCTCCACGGTAACGAGCACTGCGGCC
ATCATTAGTTTGCGTCGCTCCTCCAAGTCGGCAGGCTCGCGCGTTTGAAGCCAGCGCGCTAGCTGCTCGT
CGCCAACTGCGGGTAGGCCCTCCTCTGTTTGTTCTTGCAAATTTGCATCCCTCTCCAGGGGCTGCGCACG
GCGCACGATCAGCTCACTCATGACTGTGCTCATGACCTTGGGGGGTAGGTTAAGTGCCGGGTAGGCAAAG
TGGGTGACCTCGATGCTGCGTTTTAGTACGGCTAGGCGCGCGTTGTCACCCTCGAGTTCCACCAACACTC
CAGAGTGACTTTCATTTTCGCTGTTTTCCTGTTGCAGAGCGTTTGCCGCGCGCTTCTCGTCGCGTCCAAG
ACCCTCAAAGATTTTTGGCACTTCGTTGAGCGAGGCGATATCAGGTATGACAGCGCCCTGCCGCAAGGCC
AGCTGCTTGTCCGCTCGGCTGCGGTTGGCACGGCAGGATAGGGGTATCTTGCAGTTTTGGAAAAAGATGT
GATAGGTGGCAAGCACCTCTGGCACGGCAAATACGGGGTAGAAGTTGAGGCGCGGGTTGGGCTCGCATGT
GCCGTTTTCTTGGCGTTTGGGGGGTACGCGCGGTGAGAATAGGTGGCGTTCGTAGGCAAGGCTGACATCC
GCTATGGCGAGGGGCACATCGCTGCGCTCTTGCAACGCGTCGCAGATAATGGCGCACTGGCGCTGCAGAT
GCTTCAACAGCACGTCGTCTCCCACATCTAGGTAGTCGCCATGCCTTTCGTCCCCCCGCCCGACTTGTTC
CTCGTTTGCCTCTGCGTTGTCCTGGTCTTGCTTTTTATCCTCTGTTGGTACTGAGCGGTCCTCGTCGTCT
TCGCTTACAAAACCTGGGTCCTGCTCGATAATCACTTCCTCCTCCTCAAGCGGGGGTGCCTCGACGGGGA
AGGTGGTAGGCGCGTTGGCGGCATCGGTGGAGGCGGTGGTGGCGAACTCAGAGGGGGCGGTTAGGCTGTC
CTTCTTCTCGACTGACTCCATGATCTTTTTCTGCCTATAGGAGAAGGAAATGGCCAGTCGGGAAGAGGAG
CAGCGCGAAACCACCCCCGAGCGCGGACGCGGTGCGGCGCGACGTCCCCCAACCATGGAGGACGTGTCGT
CCCCGTCCCCGTCGCCGCCGCCTCCCCGGGCGCCCCCAAAAAAGCGGATGAGGCGGCGTATCGAGTCCGA
GGACGAGGAAGACTCATCACAAGACGCGCTGGTGCCGCGCACACCCAGCCCGCGGCCATCGACCTCGGCG
GCGGATTTGGCCATTGCGCCCAAGAAGAAAAAGAAGCGCCCTTCTCCCAAGCCCGAGCGCCCGCCATCAC
CAGAGGTAATCGTGGACAGCGAGGAAGAAAGAGAAGATGTGGCGCTACAAATGGTGGGTTTCAGCAACCC
ACCGGTGCTAATCAAGCATGGCAAAGGAGGTAAGCGCACAGTGCGGCGGCTGAATGAAGACGACCCAGTG
GCGCGTGGTATGCGGACGCAAGAGGAAGAGGAAGAGCCCAGCGAAGCGGAAAGTGAAATTACGGTGATGA
ACCCGCTGAGTGTGCCGATCGTGTCTGCGTGGGAGAAGGGCATGGAGGCTGCGCGCGCGCTGATGGACAA
GTACCACGTGGATAACGATCTAAAGGCGAACTTCAAACTACTGCCTGACCAAGTGGAAGCTCTGGCGGCC
GTATGCAAGACCTGGCTGAACGAGGAGCACCGCGGGTTGCAGCTGACCTTCACCAGCAACAAGACCTTTG
TGACGATGATGGGGCGATTCCTGCAGGCGTACCTGCAGTCGTTTGCAGAGGTGACCTACAAGCATCACGA
GCCCACGGGCTGCGCGTTGTGGCTGCACCGCTGCGCTGAGATCGAAGGCGAGCTTAAGTGTCTACACGGA
AGCATTATGATAAATAAGGAGCACGTGATTGAAATGGATGTGACGAGCGAAAACGGGCAGCGCGCGCTGA
AGGAGCAGTCTAGCAAGGCCAAGATCGTGAAGAACCGGTGGGGCCGAAATGTGGTGCAGATCTCCAACAC
CGACGCAAGGTGCTGCGTGCACGACGCGGCCTGTCCGGCCAATCAGTTTTCCGGCAAGTCTTGCGGCATG
TTCTTCTCTGAAGGCGCAAAGGCTCAGGTGGCTTTTAAGCAGATCAAGGCTTTTATGCAGGCGCTGTATC
CTAACGCCCAGACCGGGCACGGTCACCTTTTGATGCCACTACGGTGCGAGTGCAACTCAAAGCCTGGGCA
CGCGCCCTTTTTGGGAAGGCAGCTACCAAAGTTGACTCCGTTCGCCCTGAGCAACGCGGAGGACCTGGAC
GCGGATCTGATCTCCGACAAGAGCGTGCTGGCCAGCGTGCACCACCCGGCGCTGATAGTGTTCCAGTGCT
GCAACCCTGTGTATCGCAACTCGCGCGCGCAGGGCGGAGGCCCCAACTGCGACTTCAAGATATCGGCGCC
CGACCTGCTAAACGCGTTGGTGATGGTGCGCAGCCTGTGGAGTGAAAACTTCACCGAGCTGCCGCGGATG
GTTGTGCCTGAGTTTAAGTGGAGCACTAAACACCAGTATCGCAACGTGTCCCTGCCAGTGGCGCATAGCG
ATGCGCGGCAGAACCCCTTTGATTTTTAAACGGCGCAGACGGCAAGGGTGGGGGTAAATAATCACCCGAG
AGTGTACAAATAAAAGCATTTGCCTTTATTGAAAGTGTCTCTAGTACATTATTTTTACATGTTTTTCAAG
TGACAAAAAGAAGTGGCGCTCCTAATCTGCGCACTGTGGCTGCGGAAGTAGGGCGAGTGGCGCTCCAGGA
AGCTGTAGAGCTGTTCCTGGTTGCGACGCAGGGTGGGCTGTACCTGGGGACTGTTGAGCATGGAGTTGGG
TACCCCGGTAATAAGGTTCATGGTGGGGTTGTGATCCATGGGAGTTTGGGGCCAGTTGGCAAAGGCGTGG
AGAAACATGCAGCAGAATAGTCCACAGGCGGCCGAGTTGGGCCCCTGTACGCTTTGGGTGGACTTTTCCA
GCGTTATACAGCGGTCGGGGGAAGAAGCAATGGCGCTACGGCGCAGGAGTGACTCGTACTCAAACTGGTA
AACCTGCTTGAGTCGCTGGTCAGAAAAGCCAAAGGGCTCAAAGAGGTAGCATGTTTTTGAGTGCGGGTTC
CAGGCAAAGGCCATCCAGTGTACGCCCCCAGTCTCGCGACCGGCCGTATTGACTATGGCGCAGGCGAGCT
TGTGTGGAGAAACAAAGCCTGGAAAGCGCTTGTCATAGGTGCCCAAAAAATATGGCCCACAACCAAGATC
TTTGACAATGGCTTTCAGTTCCTGCTCACTGGAGCCCATGGCGGCAGCTGTTGTTGATGTTGCTTGCTTC
TTTATGTTGTGGCGTTGCCGGCCGAGAAGGGCGTGCGCAGGTACACGGTTTCGATGACGCCGCGGTGCGG
CTGGTGCACACGGACCACGTCAAAGACTTCAAACAAAACATAAAGAAGGGTGGGCTCGTCCATGGGATCC
ACCTCAAAAGTCATGTCTAGCGCGTGGGCGGAGTTGGCGTAGAGAAGGTTTTGGCCCAGGTCTGTGAGTG
CGCCCATGGACATAAAGTTACTGGAGAATGGGATGCGCCAAAGGGTGCGATCGCAAAGAAACTTTTTCTG
GGTAATGCTGTCAACTGCGGTCTTGCCTATAAGCGGATAGGGGAAGTTAGCAGGGTAGGCCTGTCCTTCG
CGCATGGTGGGGGCAAGGTAGCCAACAAATCCAGAGTTGTTGTGTTGGTGTAGGATGCCCACCTGTTGGT
AGTCCTTGTATTTAGTATCATCCACCACCTGACGGCTCATGGGCTG
[453 nt withheld, positions 34014-34466]
GAGATAGTCGTTAAAGGACTGGTCGTTGGTGTCGTTTCTAAGCATGGCCTCAAGCGTGGAGGCGGTGTTG
TGGGCCATGGGGAAGAAGGTGGCGTAAAGGCAAATGCTATCAAACTTAATGCTGGCTCCGTCAACCCTTA
GGTCATTTCCTAGGGAGCTCTGCAGAACCATGTTAACATCCTTCCTGAAGTTCCACTCGTAGGTGTATGA
GCCCGGCAGGAGAAGGAGGTTTTTAATGGCAAAGAACTTCTGAGGCACCTGGATGTGGAAGGGCACATAG
CGACCATTGCCCAGCAACATTGAGCGGTAGCGCAGGCCAGCATTGCGGTGGTGGTTAAATGGGTTGACGT
TGTCCATATAGTCAAGGGACCAGCGTGCTCCAAGGTTAATGTAGCAGTCCACTAGCCCGGGAGCCACCAC
TCGCTTGTTCATGTAGTCGTAGGTGTTTGGGTTATCAGAAATTTTTACGTTGGAAGGACTGTACTTTAGC
TTGTCGGGCAAATACAGCGCTATGTTGGAGTACAGGAAATTTCTCCACAGGTTGGCATTTAGATTGATTT
CCATGGCAAAATTATTTCCAACTCTTATTTCATTTTTATCTGAAAATTCTGTAGCATCTTTTTCCCATCC
ATTTTCCTGACCTGTTTTAGGTTTTACCTTGGTAAGAGTCTCTGTATTAATCACACCTCCCAGTGGAAAG
CAGTAATTTGGAAGTTCATCTTCAGTTCCATGATTTTCAATAATTCTAACATCTGGATCATAGCTGTCAA
CAGCCTGATTCCACATAGAAAAGTACCTGGTTCTATCACCAATGGAATCAAGCAAAAGCTGGTATGAAAG
CTCTGTGTTTCTGTCTTGCAAATCTACAACAGCATTCAACTGCGATGCTTGGCCCGCCAGAACACCCATA
TTACCCGTGCTGTTGTAATACATTAGACCAATAAAATTGTCCCTAAAAGCAATGTAATTAGGCCTGTTGG
GCATAGATTGTTGGCCCATTAGTTCTCGTGAGTTACCTTCCTTAATAGTGGGCATGTAAGAAATATGAGT
GTCTGGGGTTTCTATATCTACATCTTCACTGTACAATACCACTTTAGGAGTCAAGTTATCACCATTGCCT
GCGGCTGCCTCAGTAGTTGAGAAAAATTGCATTTCCACTTGACTTTCTAGCTTTCCATTTTGTTGCTTTA
CAAGAATGCCTTGCCCTCCATTTTCATTTGTGGGTTTTGCATATGAACCGTAACATGGTTTCATTGGGGT
AGTCTTTTTTAGGACTCTCCCAGCTGCATGATTAATTTCTGTTTCGTACCACTGAGATTCTCCTATTTGA
GGTTCAGGTTGAAATGTTTTATCGGCATATTTAGGTGTTTGACCTTCGACACCTATTTGAATACCCTCCT
TTGTAATATTTATACCAGAATAAGGCGCCTGCCCAAATACGTGAGTTTTTTGCTGCTCAGCTTGCTCGTC
TACTTCGTCTTCGTTGTCATCGTCCTCTTCTTCTAGGTTTATTTCAAGAGCAGTAGCAGCTTCATCCCAT
TCGCAAGGATTTGGGGCACCCTTGGGAGCCAGGGCGTTGTAGGCAGTGCCAGAGTAGGGCTTAAAAGTAG
GGCCCCTGTCCAGCACGCCGCGGATGTCAAAGTACGTGGAAGCCATGTCCAGCACACGGTTATCACCCAC
AGCTAGGGTGAACCGCGCCTTGTACGAGTACGCAGTATCCTCACGGTCCACAGGGATGAACCGCAGCGTC
AAACGCTGGGACCGGTCTGTGGTCACGTCGTGCGTAGGCGCCACCGTGGGGTTTCTAAACTTGTTATTCA
GGCTGAAGTACGTCTCGGTGGCGCGGGCAAACTGCACCAGCCCGGGGCTCAGGTACTCCGAGGCGTCCTG
GCCCGAGATGTGCATGTAAGACCACTGCGGCATCATCGAAGGGGTAGCCATCTTGGAAAGCGGGCGCGCG
GCGGCTCAGCAGCTCCTCTGGCGGCGACATGGACGCATACATGACACACATACGACACGTTAGCTATCAG
AAGCATCGTCGGCGCTTCAGGGATTGCACCCCCAGACCCACGATGCTGTTCAGTGTGCTTTGCCAGTTGC
CACTGGCTACGGGCCGCAACGATCGCGGACCGCTGGCGGCGCGGCGCAGGGACGCGCGGCTAGGACGGGT
TACAACAACGGCGGTCGGGCCTGGCAGCACAGGTTTCTGCTGGGTGTCGGCGGGGGGAGGCAGGTCCAGC
GTTACGGGTGTGTGCTGGCCCAGCACTCCGGTAGCCATGGGCGCGATGGGACGGGTGGTGGGCAGGCCTT
GCTTTAGTGCCTCCTCGTACGAGGGAGGCTCGTCTATTTGCGTCACCAGAGTTTCTTCCCTGTCGGGGCG
CGGACGCTTTTCGCCACGCCCCTCTGGAGACACTGTCTCCACGGCCGGTGGAGGCTCCTCTACGGGAGGG
CGGGGATCAAGCTTACTGTTAATCTTATTTTGCACTGCCTGGTTGGCCAGGTCCACCACCCCGCTAATGC
CAGAGGCCAGGCCATCTACCACCTTTTGTTGGAAATTTTGCTCTTTCAACTTATCCCTCAGCATCTGGCC
TGTGCTGCTGTTCCAGGCCTTGCTGCCATAGTTCTTAACGGTGGAACCGAAATTTTTAATGCCGCTCCAC
AGCGAGCCCCAGCTGAAGGCGCCACCGCTCATATTGCTGGTGCCGATATCTTGCCAGTTTCCCATGAACG
GGCGCGAGCCGTGTCGCGGGGCCAGAGACGCAAAGTTGATGTCTTCCATTCTACAAAATAGTTACAGGAC
CAAGCGAGCGTGAGAGTCCAGACTTTTTATTTTGATTTTTCCACATGCAACTTGTTTTTAATCAGTGTCT
CTGCGCCTGCAAGGCCACGGATGCAATTCCGGGCACGGCGCCAATCGCCGCGGCGATCAGTGGAATAAGG
AGGGGCAGGATACCGCCGCGCATGCGACGGTGCGACGCGCGCCGCCGCCGGTGGTGCGCACGACGCATGC
CGCCCGTCAGGCCGTGGCCGGCCATGCCCCTCCTACGGTGCATTCTTCCTCGGAATCCCGGCACCGGGAA
ACGGAGGCGGCAGGTGAGGGCCATATCTGCAAGAACCACAAAGACCGGCTTTTAAACGATGCTGGGGTGG
TAGCGCGCTGTTGGCAGCACCAGGGTCCTGCCTCCTTCGCGAGCCACCCTGCGCACGGAAATCGGGGCCA
GCACGGGCTGGCGACGGCGACGGCGGCGGCGGGTTCCAGTGGTGGTTCGGCGTCGGGTAGTTGCTCGTCT
TCTGGGGCGGTAGGTGTAGCCACGATAGCCGGGGGTAGGCGCAATGGAAGGATGTAGGGCATATTCGGGC
AGTAGCGCGCTGGCGGCGCCGTACTTCCTCGAACGGCGCGGGCGCCGGGGGGCTGAAACGCGAAACATCC
ACGGGTCCGTTTGCACCTCCGTAGAGGTCTTGGACGCGGCCGCAGCGACCGCCTGCACCGCGGCATCCGC
CACCGCTGAGGCAACCGGGGACGTTTGTGTCTCCATGCCCTCTGTGGCGGTGGCAATACTGGTGCTACTG
GTAGTGGGTATCTGAACGTCCACGGTCTGCACGCCCAGTCCCGGCGCCACCTGCTTGATTGGCCGCACGC
GGACCTCGGGCTCCAGCCCAGGTTCCACGGTCATTTTTTCCAAGACATCTTCCAGTCGCTGGCGCTTGGG
TACCATCAGCTGCACGGTGGGTGCCAAGTCACCAGACTCGCGCTTTAGGCCGCGCTTTTCTTCGGACGGT
GCAAGCGCGGGCAGCACCTGCTGCAGTGTTACGGGCTTTAGGCTAGGTGTTGGGTTGCCCTCGTCCAGCG
GCAACGCCAGCATGTCCTTATGCCGCTTTCCGTAGGCAAACTCCCCGAGGCGCTCGTTGGCCTGCTCAAG
CAGGTCCTCGTCGCCGTACACCTCATCATACACGCGCTTGTAGGTGCGGGTGGAGCGCTCACCGGGCGTA
AAGACTACGGTGGTGCCGGGTCGCAAAACACGTTTTACGCGTCGACCTTTCCACTGTACCCGTCGCCTGG
GCGCGGTAGCGTGCAGCAGTTCCACCTCGTCGTCAAGTTCATCATCATCATCTTTCTTTTTCTTTTTGAC
CCGCTTTAGCTTTCGGGGCTTGTAATCCTGCTCTTCCTTCTTCGGGGGGCCATAGATCTCCGGCGCGATG
ACCTGGAGCATCTCTTCTTTGATTTTGCGCTTGGACATAGCTTCGTTGCGCGCCGCCGCCGCTGGATACA
TACAACAGTACGAGTCTAAGTAGTTTTTTCTTGCAATCTAGTTGCGCGGGGGGCGGGTGCGCACGGGCAC
GCGCAGGCCGCTAACCGAGTCGCGCACCCAATACACGTTGCCCCTGCGACCCTGAGTCATAGCACTAATG
GCCGCGGCTGCTGCGGCGGCCGCTCGTCGCCTG
Features (pLannotate 1.2.2; 49 found; start..end, strand, type, name):
    471..2183    -  CDS            L2: CAPSP_ADE05 - Experimental evidence at protein level: Swiss-Prot protein existence level 1. Major capsid protein that self-associates to form penton base pentamers, each in the shape of a pentagon, situated at the 12 vertices of the pseudo T=25 capsid. Involved in virus secondary attachment to host cell after initial attachment by the fiber protein. Binds host integrin heterodimer ITGAV-ITGB5 (alphaV-beta5) thereby triggering clathrin-mediated endocytosis of virions. Mediates initial virus attachment to CXADR-negative cells. Binding to integrins ITGAV-ITGB5 also seems to induce macropinocytosi
   2267..4021    -  CDS            CAP3_ADE05: Experimental evidence at protein level: Swiss-Prot protein existence level 1. Structural component of the virion that acts as a cement protein on the capsid exterior and which mediates the interactions between the hexons, including the peripentonal hexons, and reaches all the way to the penton vertices. Two hexon linking proteins IIIa, one from each facet, stabilize the unique edge interface between a pair of facets. As the virus enters the host cell, hexon linking proteins IIIa are shed concomitant with virion acidification in the endosome. During virus assembly, seems to play a role in the s
   4045..5289    -  CDS            L1: PKG3_ADE05 - Experimental evidence at protein level: Swiss-Prot protein existence level 1. Involved in viral genome packaging through its interaction with packaging proteins 1 and 2. After proteolytic cleavage by adenovirus protease, L1 52/55k protein is removed from the capsid during viral maturation. From Human adenovirus C serotype 5 (HAdV-5) (Human adenovirus 5).
   5305..5462    -  ncRNA          VA: Accession: RF00102 - VA RNA
   5561..5717    -  ncRNA          VA: Accession: RF00102 - VA RNA
   5748..7751    +  CDS            PTP: TERM_ADE05 - Experimental evidence at protein level: Swiss-Prot protein existence level 1. Protein covalently bound to the viral DNA that acts as a primer for viral genomic replication by DNA strand displacement. Assembles on the viral origin of replication in an initiation complex with viral polymerase, DBP, host NFIA and host POU2F1/OCT1. During initiation, the polymerase covalently couples the first dCTP with Ser- 580 of pTP. The terminal protein stimulates the template activity over 20 fold compared to protein-free templates. Neo-synthesized viral genomes are linked to two preterminal prot
   7970..11137   +  CDS            POL: DPOL_ADE05 - Experimental evidence at protein level: Swiss-Prot protein existence level 1. Eukaryotic-type DNA polymerase involved in viral genomic replication. DNA synthesis is protein primed, and acts in a strand displacement replication. Assembles in complex with viral pTP, DBP, host NFIA and host POU2F1/OCT1 on viral origin of replication. The polymerase covalently transfers dCMP onto pTP, thereby initiating complementary strand synthesis. From Human adenovirus C serotype 5 (HAdV-5) (Human adenovirus 5).
  10993..12222   +  CDS            IVa2 (fragment): PKG1_ADEM1 - Protein inferred from homology: Swiss-Prot protein existence level 3. Component of the packaging machinery which encapsidates the viral DNA into preformed capsids and transcriptional activator of the viral major late promoter (MLP). Binds, along with packaging proteins 2 and 3, to the specific packaging sequence on the left end of viral genomic DNA and displays ATPase activity thereby providing the power stroke of the packaging machinery. The activity of packaging protein IVa2 is stimulated by protein 33K which acts as a terminase. May be the protein that pumps DNA into the capsid
  12309..12728   -  CDS            IX: CAP9_ADE05 - Experimental evidence at protein level: Swiss-Prot protein existence level 1. Structural component of the virion that acts as a cement protein on the capsid exterior and forms triskelion structures consisting of three molecules that stabilize three hexon trimers at the center of each icosahedral facet and fixes the peripentonal hexons. Dispensable for assembly. During virus entry, recruits the anterograde motor kinesin-1 to the capsid docked at the nuclear pore complex thereby subjecting the docked capsid to a pulling force. The resulting tension leads to capsid disruption, disper
  12890..13193   +  enhancer       CMV enhancer: human cytomegalovirus immediate early enhancer
  13194..13397   +  promoter       CMV promoter: human cytomegalovirus (CMV) immediate early promoter
  13514..14128   +  CDS            EFNA1: EFNA1_HUMAN - Also known as EPLG1, LERK1, TNFAIP4. Experimental evidence at protein level: Swiss-Prot protein existence level 1. Cell surface GPI-bound ligand for Eph receptors, a family of receptor tyrosine kinases which are crucial for migration, repulsion and adhesion during neuronal, vascular and epithelial development. Binds promiscuously Eph receptors residing on adjacent cells, leading to contact-dependent bidirectional signaling into neighboring cells. Plays an important role in angiogenesis and tumor neovascularization. The recruitment of VAV2, VAV3 and PI3-kinase p85 subunit by phosp
  15035..15119   +  CDS            large T antigen (fragment): large T antigen from SV40 (simian virus 40)
  15142..15263   +  polyA_signal   SV40 poly(A) signal: SV40 polyadenylation signal
  15349..15652   +  enhancer       CMV enhancer: human cytomegalovirus immediate early enhancer
  15653..15856   +  promoter       CMV promoter: human cytomegalovirus (CMV) immediate early promoter
  15901..16617   +  CDS            EGFP: EGFP is a basic (constitutively fluorescent) green fluorescent protein published in 1996, derived from Aequorea victoria. It is reported to be a rapidly-maturing weak dimer with moderate acid sensitivity.
  16649..16733   +  CDS            large T antigen (fragment): large T antigen from SV40 (simian virus 40)
  16756..16877   +  polyA_signal   SV40 poly(A) signal: SV40 polyadenylation signal
  17020..17170   -  misc_signal    Ad5 Ψ: packaging signal for adenovirus serotype 5
  17258..17360   -  repeat_region  ITR: inverted terminal repeat of human adenovirus serotype 5 inverted
  17398..17756   +  rep_origin     f1 ori (sequence partly withheld): f1 bacteriophage origin of replication; arrow indicates direction of (+) strand synthesis
  17826..18620   -  CDS            NeoR/KanR: aminoglycoside phosphotransferase from Tn5; aph(3')-II (or nptII); confers resistance to neomycin, kanamycin, and G418 (Geneticin®)
  18652..18921   -  CDS            tnpA (fragment): TN5P_ECOLX - Also known as tnp. Experimental evidence at protein level: Swiss-Prot protein existence level 1. Mediates transposition of transposon Tn5 by a 'cut and paste' mechanism. First, the monomeric transposase binds the 19 bp inverted DNA repeats flanking the transposon. Then, dimerization of the DNA- bound transposase creates a synaptic DNA complex. After nicking of the first DNA strand, excision of the transposon proceeds through a series of intermediates. The transposase then mediates the insertion of the transposon at a new site by strand transfer. The activity of the wild- type tran
  18966..19280   +  CDS            bla(M) (fragment): β-lactamase lacking the signal sequence; bla(M); allows cytosolic expression of β-lactamase
  19452..20040   +  rep_origin     ori: high-copy-number ColE1/pMB1/pBR322/pUC origin of replication
  20226..20366   -  misc_feature   bom: basis of mobility region from pBR322
  20468..20659   -  CDS            rop: Rop protein, which maintains plasmids at low copy number; rop
  20676..21056   +  CDS            YPB1_ECOLX: Protein predicted: Swiss-Prot protein existence level 4. From Escherichia coli.
  21298..21922   -  CDS            TcR (fragment): tetracycline efflux protein; tet; confers resistance to tetracycline
  21950..22052   +  repeat_region  ITR: inverted terminal repeat of human adenovirus serotype 5 inverted
  22362..22745   +  CDS            E4RF1_ADE02: Experimental evidence at protein level: Swiss-Prot protein existence level 1. May modulate tight-junctions functions of infected cells through interactions with PDZ proteins. E4 ORF1 has ben show for Adenovirus 9 to interact with protein involved in tight junction regulation. May play a role in mTOR activation by activating PI3- kinase, thus overriding cellular checkpoint for translation. From Human adenovirus C serotype 2 (HAdV-2) (Human adenovirus 2).
  22796..23185   +  CDS            E4RF2_ADE02: Protein predicted: Swiss-Prot protein existence level 4. From Human adenovirus C serotype 2 (HAdV-2) (Human adenovirus 2).
  23185..23532   +  CDS            E411_ADE05: Experimental evidence at protein level: Swiss-Prot protein existence level 1. From Human adenovirus C serotype 5 (HAdV-5) (Human adenovirus 5).
  23811..24692   +  CDS            E434_ADE02: Experimental evidence at protein level: Swiss-Prot protein existence level 1. Plays a major role to prevent cellular inhibition of viral genome replication by nuclear bodies. Assembles an SCF-like E3 ubiquitin ligase complex based on the cellular proteins ELOB, ELOC, CUL5 and RBX1, in cooperation with viral E1B-55K. This viral RING-type ligase ubiquitinates cellular substrates prior to proteasomal degradation: p53/TP53, LIG4, MRE11-RAD50-NBS1 (MRN) complex, ITGA3, DAXX and BLM. From Human adenovirus C serotype 2 (HAdV-2) (Human adenovirus 2).
  24894..24971   +  CDS            E417_ADE03: Protein predicted: Swiss-Prot protein existence level 4. From Human adenovirus B serotype 3 (HAdV-3) (Human adenovirus 3).
  25104..26846   -  CDS            SPIKE_ADE05: Experimental evidence at protein level: Swiss-Prot protein existence level 1. Forms spikes that protrude from each vertex of the icosahedral capsid. Interacts with host coxsackievirus and adenovirus receptor CXADR located at the cell tight junctions to provide virion initial attachment to target cell. The fiber protein binds to CXADR with a higher affinity than CXADR binds to itself, thereby blocking the cell-cell adhesion function of CXADR dimers and leading to local disruption of the tight junction. Fiber protein present on neo- synthesized particles may thus disrupt the junctional integrity
  26857..27021   +  CDS            UXP_ADE05 (fragment): Experimental evidence at transcript level: Swiss-Prot protein existence level 2. Might play a role in viral replication since it is associated with viral replication centers. Seems to have an effect on DBP localization. From Human adenovirus C serotype 5 (HAdV-5) (Human adenovirus 5).
  27119..27397   -  CDS            E312_ADE02 (fragment): Experimental evidence at protein level: Swiss-Prot protein existence level 1. From Human adenovirus C serotype 2 (HAdV-2) (Human adenovirus 2).
  27401..28081   -  CDS            L4: CAP8_ADE02 - Experimental evidence at protein level: Swiss-Prot protein existence level 1. [Hexon-linking protein-C]: Structural component of the virion that acts as a cement protein on the capsid interior and which glue the peripentonal hexons and group-of-nine hexons together. From Human adenovirus C serotype 2 (HAdV-2) (Human adenovirus 2).
  28172..28555   -  CDS            SF33K_ADE02 (fragment): Experimental evidence at protein level: Swiss-Prot protein existence level 1. Probably functions as the small terminase that is part of the molecular motor that translocates genomic DNA in empty capsid during DNA packaging. This motor is located at a unique vertex and comprises at least the IVa2 ATPase, the small terminase 33K and probably a portal. Forms a ring-like structure of about 17 nm in which genomic DNA is translocated into the capsid. Stimulates IVa2 ATPase activity in the presence of the viral genome. Once the DNA is packaged, the terminase detaches: the 33K protein is present in th
  28768..31188   -  CDS            L4: SHUT_ADE05 - Experimental evidence at protein level: Swiss-Prot protein existence level 1. Protein that inhibits host translation while promoting late viral translation by ribosome shunting. Blocks host cap-dependent translation by binding to eIF4G, displacing MKNK1 from cap initiation complexes and preventing EIF4E phosphorylation. Binds to the tripartite leader sequence of viral late mRNAs and recruits host eIF4G, PABPC1/poly-A binding protein and 40S ribosomes subunits on viral mRNAs, allowing ribosome shunting and efficient translation of late viral mRNAs even though conventional translati
  31217..32803   +  CDS            DBP: DNB2_ADE05 - Experimental evidence at protein level: Swiss-Prot protein existence level 1. Plays a role in the elongation phase of viral strand displacement replication by unwinding the template in an ATP- independent fashion, employing its capacity to form multimers. Also enhances the rate of initiation. Released from template upon second strand synthesis. Assembles in complex with viral pTP, viral pol, host NFIA and host POU2F1/OCT1 on viral origin of replication. Covers the whole ssDNA genome during synthesis. The complementary strand synthesis induces its relese from DNA template. May inhi
  32905..33516   -  CDS            L3: PRO_ADE05 - Experimental evidence at transcript level: Swiss-Prot protein existence level 2. Cleaves viral precursor proteins (pTP, pIIIa, pVI, pVII, pVIII, and pX) inside newly assembled particles giving rise to mature virions. Protease complexed to its cofactor slides along the viral DNA to specifically locate and cleave the viral precursors. Mature virions have a weakened organization compared to the unmature virions, thereby facilitating subsequent uncoating. Without maturation, the particle lacks infectivity and is unable to uncoat. Late in adenovirus infection, in the cytoplasm, may part
  33552..36407   -  CDS            L3 (sequence partly withheld): CAPSH_ADE05 - Experimental evidence at protein level: Swiss-Prot protein existence level 1. Major capsid protein that self-associates to form 240 hexon trimers, each in the shape of a hexagon, building most of the pseudo T=25 capsid. Assembled into trimeric units with the help of the chaperone shutoff protein. Transported by pre-protein VI to the nucleus where it associates with other structural proteins to form an empty capsid. Might be involved, through its interaction with host dyneins, in the intracellular microtubule-dependent transport of incoming viral capsid to the nucleus. From Human
  36496..37245   -  CDS            L3: CAP6_ADE05 - Experimental evidence at protein level: Swiss-Prot protein existence level 1. [Protease cofactor]: Cofactor that activates the viral protease. Binds to viral protease in a 1:1 ratio. From Human adenovirus C serotype 5 (HAdV-5) (Human adenovirus 5).
  37331..37570   -  CDS            COR10_ADE02: Experimental evidence at protein level: Swiss-Prot protein existence level 1. [Pre-core protein X]: Interacts with the viral DNA and aids in tightly condensing it within the capsid. Cleavage of pre-core protein X may serve to partially relax this structure within the mature virion prior to its entry into the nucleus. From Human adenovirus C serotype 2 (HAdV-2) (Human adenovirus 2).
  37601..38704   -  CDS            L2: CORE5_ADE05 - Experimental evidence at protein level: Swiss-Prot protein existence level 1. Associates loosely with the viral DNA to form an outer shell around the nucleoprotein-DNA complex and links it with the capsid by binding the endosome lysis protein. Dissociates from the viral genome during entry. Might be involved in nuclear capsid assembly of the viral particles through its association with NPM1/nucleophosmin. From Human adenovirus C serotype 5 (HAdV-5) (Human adenovirus 5).
  38777..461     -  CDS            L2 (across the origin): NP_ADE02 - Experimental evidence at protein level: Swiss-Prot protein existence level 1. Plays a role in the inhibition of host immune response within the nucleus. Interacts with cellular nucleosomes and immobilizes the host immune danger signal HMGB1 on chromatin. In turn, prevents HMGB1 release out of the cell and thus decreases inflammation. Plays also a role in the wrapping and condensation of the viral DNA. May also promote viral genome import into the nucleus. From Human adenovirus C serotype 2 (HAdV-2) (Human adenovirus 2).
