[The description below was written by a language model from this plasmid's Addgene catalogue record and pLannotate feature annotations shown in this document.]
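Description:
Ad-EFNA1 is a recombinant adenoviral plasmid of about 38.9 kb built on the pAdEasy-1 backbone. It carries most of a human adenovirus serotype 5 genome together with an expression cassette for human EFNA1 (ephrin-A1, also known as B61), a GPI-anchored cell-surface ligand for Eph receptor tyrosine kinases. The feature table shows the viral late structural and packaging genes (hexon, penton base, fiber, IIIa, core proteins, protease and others), the replication genes (preterminal protein, polymerase, DNA-binding protein), the VA RNAs and the E4 open reading frames. No E1 genes are annotated, and only a fragment of an E3 protein appears. This fits a replication-defective vector that needs a complementing cell line.

The bacterial segment lies between the two Ad5 inverted terminal repeats. It contains a high-copy ColE1/pUC-type origin, a Tn5-derived NeoR/KanR gene for kanamycin selection, and an f1 ori. Remnants such as bom, rop and partial β-lactamase and tetracycline-resistance sequences are also present.

The payload sits next to the Ad5 packaging signal (Ψ) and consists of two separate transcription units. In one, a CMV enhancer/promoter drives the EFNA1 coding sequence and is terminated by an SV40 poly(A) signal. In the other, a second CMV enhancer/promoter drives EGFP with its own SV40 poly(A) signal. EGFP therefore acts as an independent fluorescent marker of transfected or transduced cells and is not fused to ephrin-A1. According to the depositor, the plasmid is ready for virus production: PacI digestion, which in this system releases the ITR-flanked viral genome from the plasmid backbone, is followed by transfection into 293A cells to generate adenovirus expressing ephrin-A1. The associated publication concerns the role of ephrin-A1 in tumor angiogenesis and mammary tumor metastasis.
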