Addgene plasmid #102724: Ad-EFNA1
Purpose: Expression of EphrinA1
Depositing lab: Jin Chen. Depositing organization: Vanderbilt University. Publication: Ephrin-A1 facilitates mammary tumor metastasis through an angiogenesis-dependent mechanism mediated by EphA receptor and vascular endothelial growth factor in mice. Brantley-Sieders DM, Fang WB, Hwang Y, Hicks D, Chen J. Cancer Res. 2006 Nov 1;66(21):10315-24. 10.1158/0008-5472.CAN-06-1560 PubMed 17079451.
Backbone
  Vector backbone: pAd Easy1
  Vector type: Adenoviral
  Selectable markers: EGFP
Growth in bacteria
  Bacterial resistance: Kanamycin, 50 μg/mL
  Growth temperature: 37°C
  Growth strain: NEB Stable
  Copy number: High Copy
Gene/Insert
  Gene/Insert name: EFNA1 (alt names: EphrinA1; B61)
  Species: H. sapiens (human)
  Entrez Gene: EFNA1 (a.k.a. B61, ECKLG, EFL1, EPLG1, GMAN, LERK-1, LERK1, TNFAIP4)
  Cloning method: Ligation Independent Cloning
Terms and licenses: Academic/Nonprofit Terms; Industry Terms: Not Available to Industry
Depositor comments: This construct is a adenoviral vector which carries human EFNA1 cDNA and ready to produce adenovirus which express Ephrin-A1 by tranfection into 293A cells followed by PacI digestion.
How to cite: Ad-EFNA1 was a gift from Jin Chen (Addgene plasmid # 102724 ; http://n2t.net/addgene:102724 ; RRID:Addgene_102724)
